Addgene plasmid #155244: Ad-HisFlag-USP19ER
Purpose: for generating adenoviruses expressing the ER isoform of rat USP19
Depositing lab: Simon Wing. Depositing organization: Research Institute of the McGill University Health Centre. Publication: USP19 deubiquitinating enzyme inhibits muscle cell differentiation by suppressing unfolded-protein response signaling. Wiles B, Miao M, Coyne E, Larose L, Cybulsky AV, Wing SS. Mol Biol Cell. 2015 Mar 1;26(5):913-23. doi: 10.1091/mbc.E14-06-1129. Epub 2015 Jan 7. PubMed 25568336.
Backbone
  Vector backbone: pAdEasy/pShuttle-IRES-hrGFP-1
  Backbone manufacturer: Agilent
  Backbone size w/o insert (bp): 38900
  Vector type: Adenoviral
Growth in bacteria
  Bacterial resistance: Kanamycin, 50 μg/mL
  Growth temperature: 37°C
  Growth strain: NEB Stable
  Copy number: Low Copy
Gene/Insert
  Gene/Insert name: USP19 (ER isoform) (alt name: GFP)
  Species: R. norvegicus (rat)
  Insert size (bp): 4074
  Mutation: H118R- please see dep. comments
  Entrez Gene: Usp19
  Promoter: CMV
  Tag / fusion protein: 6XHis-3XFlag (N terminal on insert)
  Cloning method: Ligation Independent Cloning
Terms and licenses: Academic/Nonprofit Terms; Industry Terms: Not Available to Industry
Depositor comments: Depositor confirms H118R mutation does not affect plasmid function.
How to cite: Ad-HisFlag-USP19ER was a gift from Simon Wing (Addgene plasmid # 155244 ; http://n2t.net/addgene:155244 ; RRID:Addgene_155244)
