[The description below was written by a language model from this plasmid's Addgene catalogue record and pLannotate feature annotations shown in this document.]
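Description:
Ad-HisFlag-USP19ER is a recombinant adenoviral genome plasmid of about 41.5 kb, the product of combining the pShuttle-IRES-hrGFP-1 shuttle vector with the pAdEasy adenovirus serotype 5 backbone. It is propagated in E. coli under kanamycin selection through a Tn5-derived NeoR/KanR gene. The bacterial segment also carries a ColE1/pMB1-type origin with the bom and rop elements, consistent with its listing as low copy, plus an f1 origin and nonfunctional fragments of β-lactamase and tetracycline resistance genes. This bacterial segment sits between the two Ad5 inverted terminal repeats, with the Ψ packaging signal next to the left ITR. The rest of the plasmid encodes the viral replication and structural genes, including polymerase, preterminal protein, DNA-binding protein, hexon, penton base, fiber, the E4 open reading frames and the VA RNAs. No E1 genes are annotated and only a fragment of an E3 gene is detected, which fits a replication-defective vector that must be grown in an E1-complementing packaging line.

The payload lies just inside the left end. The CMV immediate-early enhancer and promoter drive the endoplasmic reticulum-localised isoform of rat USP19, a deubiquitinating enzyme, carrying an N-terminal 6xHis-3xFLAG tag; only the 3xFLAG portion is annotated in the feature table. The coding sequence bears an H118R substitution that the depositor states does not affect function. Downstream, an EMCV IRES allows translation of humanized Renilla GFP from the same transcript, which ends at an SV40 polyadenylation signal, so green fluorescence marks transduced cells. A short 3xHA fragment between the insert and the IRES appears to be a shuttle-vector remnant. The construct is intended for generating adenoviruses that express tagged USP19-ER in mammalian cells.
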