Features (pLannotate 1.2.2; 50 found; start..end, strand, type, name):
    317..339     -  CDS            3xHA (fragment): three tandem HA epitope tags
    372..389     -  misc_feature   MCS (fragment): pBluescript multiple cloning site
    611..4675    -  CDS            Usp19: UBP19_RAT - Experimental evidence at protein level: Swiss-Prot protein existence level 1. Deubiquitinating enzyme that regulates the degradation of various proteins. Deubiquitinates and prevents proteasomal degradation of RNF123 which in turn stimulates CDKN1B ubiquitin-dependent degradation thereby playing a role in cell proliferation. Involved in decreased protein synthesis in atrophying skeletal muscle. Modulates transcription of major myofibrillar proteins. Also involved in turnover of endoplasmic-reticulum-associated degradation (ERAD) substrates. Regulates the stability of BIRC2/c-IAP1 a
   4686..4706    -  misc_feature   MCS (fragment): pBluescript multiple cloning site
   4709..4774    -  CDS            3xFLAG: three tandem FLAG® epitope tags, followed by an enterokinase cleavage site
   4872..5075    -  promoter       CMV promoter: human cytomegalovirus (CMV) immediate early promoter
   5076..5379    -  enhancer       CMV enhancer: human cytomegalovirus immediate early enhancer
   5437..5587    -  misc_signal    Ad5 Ψ: packaging signal for adenovirus serotype 5
   5675..5777    -  repeat_region  ITR: inverted terminal repeat of human adenovirus serotype 5 inverted
   5815..6173    +  rep_origin     f1 ori (sequence partly withheld): f1 bacteriophage origin of replication; arrow indicates direction of (+) strand synthesis
   6243..7037    -  CDS            NeoR/KanR: aminoglycoside phosphotransferase from Tn5; aph(3')-II (or nptII); confers resistance to neomycin, kanamycin, and G418 (Geneticin®)
   7069..7338    -  CDS            tnpA (fragment): TN5P_ECOLX - Also known as tnp. Experimental evidence at protein level: Swiss-Prot protein existence level 1. Mediates transposition of transposon Tn5 by a 'cut and paste' mechanism. First, the monomeric transposase binds the 19 bp inverted DNA repeats flanking the transposon. Then, dimerization of the DNA- bound transposase creates a synaptic DNA complex. After nicking of the first DNA strand, excision of the transposon proceeds through a series of intermediates. The transposase then mediates the insertion of the transposon at a new site by strand transfer. The activity of the wild- type tran
   7383..7697    +  CDS            bla(M) (fragment): β-lactamase lacking the signal sequence; bla(M); allows cytosolic expression of β-lactamase
   7869..8457    +  rep_origin     ori: high-copy-number ColE1/pMB1/pBR322/pUC origin of replication
   8643..8783    -  misc_feature   bom: basis of mobility region from pBR322
   8885..9076    -  CDS            rop: Rop protein, which maintains plasmids at low copy number; rop
   9093..9473    +  CDS            YPB1_ECOLX: Protein predicted: Swiss-Prot protein existence level 4. From Escherichia coli.
   9715..10339   -  CDS            TcR (fragment): tetracycline efflux protein; tet; confers resistance to tetracycline
  10367..10469   +  repeat_region  ITR: inverted terminal repeat of human adenovirus serotype 5 inverted
  10779..11162   +  CDS            E4RF1_ADE02: Experimental evidence at protein level: Swiss-Prot protein existence level 1. May modulate tight-junctions functions of infected cells through interactions with PDZ proteins. E4 ORF1 has ben show for Adenovirus 9 to interact with protein involved in tight junction regulation. May play a role in mTOR activation by activating PI3- kinase, thus overriding cellular checkpoint for translation. From Human adenovirus C serotype 2 (HAdV-2) (Human adenovirus 2).
  11213..11602   +  CDS            E4RF2_ADE02: Protein predicted: Swiss-Prot protein existence level 4. From Human adenovirus C serotype 2 (HAdV-2) (Human adenovirus 2).
  11602..11949   +  CDS            E411_ADE05: Experimental evidence at protein level: Swiss-Prot protein existence level 1. From Human adenovirus C serotype 5 (HAdV-5) (Human adenovirus 5).
  12228..13109   +  CDS            E434_ADE02: Experimental evidence at protein level: Swiss-Prot protein existence level 1. Plays a major role to prevent cellular inhibition of viral genome replication by nuclear bodies. Assembles an SCF-like E3 ubiquitin ligase complex based on the cellular proteins ELOB, ELOC, CUL5 and RBX1, in cooperation with viral E1B-55K. This viral RING-type ligase ubiquitinates cellular substrates prior to proteasomal degradation: p53/TP53, LIG4, MRE11-RAD50-NBS1 (MRN) complex, ITGA3, DAXX and BLM. From Human adenovirus C serotype 2 (HAdV-2) (Human adenovirus 2).
  13311..13388   +  CDS            E417_ADE03: Protein predicted: Swiss-Prot protein existence level 4. From Human adenovirus B serotype 3 (HAdV-3) (Human adenovirus 3).
  13521..15263   -  CDS            SPIKE_ADE05: Experimental evidence at protein level: Swiss-Prot protein existence level 1. Forms spikes that protrude from each vertex of the icosahedral capsid. Interacts with host coxsackievirus and adenovirus receptor CXADR located at the cell tight junctions to provide virion initial attachment to target cell. The fiber protein binds to CXADR with a higher affinity than CXADR binds to itself, thereby blocking the cell-cell adhesion function of CXADR dimers and leading to local disruption of the tight junction. Fiber protein present on neo- synthesized particles may thus disrupt the junctional integrity
  15274..15438   +  CDS            UXP_ADE05 (fragment): Experimental evidence at transcript level: Swiss-Prot protein existence level 2. Might play a role in viral replication since it is associated with viral replication centers. Seems to have an effect on DBP localization. From Human adenovirus C serotype 5 (HAdV-5) (Human adenovirus 5).
  15536..15814   -  CDS            E312_ADE02 (fragment): Experimental evidence at protein level: Swiss-Prot protein existence level 1. From Human adenovirus C serotype 2 (HAdV-2) (Human adenovirus 2).
  15818..16498   -  CDS            L4: CAP8_ADE02 - Experimental evidence at protein level: Swiss-Prot protein existence level 1. [Hexon-linking protein-C]: Structural component of the virion that acts as a cement protein on the capsid interior and which glue the peripentonal hexons and group-of-nine hexons together. From Human adenovirus C serotype 2 (HAdV-2) (Human adenovirus 2).
  16589..16972   -  CDS            SF33K_ADE02 (fragment): Experimental evidence at protein level: Swiss-Prot protein existence level 1. Probably functions as the small terminase that is part of the molecular motor that translocates genomic DNA in empty capsid during DNA packaging. This motor is located at a unique vertex and comprises at least the IVa2 ATPase, the small terminase 33K and probably a portal. Forms a ring-like structure of about 17 nm in which genomic DNA is translocated into the capsid. Stimulates IVa2 ATPase activity in the presence of the viral genome. Once the DNA is packaged, the terminase detaches: the 33K protein is present in th
  17185..19605   -  CDS            L4: SHUT_ADE05 - Experimental evidence at protein level: Swiss-Prot protein existence level 1. Protein that inhibits host translation while promoting late viral translation by ribosome shunting. Blocks host cap-dependent translation by binding to eIF4G, displacing MKNK1 from cap initiation complexes and preventing EIF4E phosphorylation. Binds to the tripartite leader sequence of viral late mRNAs and recruits host eIF4G, PABPC1/poly-A binding protein and 40S ribosomes subunits on viral mRNAs, allowing ribosome shunting and efficient translation of late viral mRNAs even though conventional translati
  19634..21220   +  CDS            DBP: DNB2_ADE05 - Experimental evidence at protein level: Swiss-Prot protein existence level 1. Plays a role in the elongation phase of viral strand displacement replication by unwinding the template in an ATP- independent fashion, employing its capacity to form multimers. Also enhances the rate of initiation. Released from template upon second strand synthesis. Assembles in complex with viral pTP, viral pol, host NFIA and host POU2F1/OCT1 on viral origin of replication. Covers the whole ssDNA genome during synthesis. The complementary strand synthesis induces its relese from DNA template. May inhi
  21322..21933   -  CDS            L3: PRO_ADE05 - Experimental evidence at transcript level: Swiss-Prot protein existence level 2. Cleaves viral precursor proteins (pTP, pIIIa, pVI, pVII, pVIII, and pX) inside newly assembled particles giving rise to mature virions. Protease complexed to its cofactor slides along the viral DNA to specifically locate and cleave the viral precursors. Mature virions have a weakened organization compared to the unmature virions, thereby facilitating subsequent uncoating. Without maturation, the particle lacks infectivity and is unable to uncoat. Late in adenovirus infection, in the cytoplasm, may part
  21969..24824   -  CDS            L3 (sequence partly withheld): CAPSH_ADE05 - Experimental evidence at protein level: Swiss-Prot protein existence level 1. Major capsid protein that self-associates to form 240 hexon trimers, each in the shape of a hexagon, building most of the pseudo T=25 capsid. Assembled into trimeric units with the help of the chaperone shutoff protein. Transported by pre-protein VI to the nucleus where it associates with other structural proteins to form an empty capsid. Might be involved, through its interaction with host dyneins, in the intracellular microtubule-dependent transport of incoming viral capsid to the nucleus. From Human
  24913..25662   -  CDS            L3: CAP6_ADE05 - Experimental evidence at protein level: Swiss-Prot protein existence level 1. [Protease cofactor]: Cofactor that activates the viral protease. Binds to viral protease in a 1:1 ratio. From Human adenovirus C serotype 5 (HAdV-5) (Human adenovirus 5).
  25748..25987   -  CDS            COR10_ADE02: Experimental evidence at protein level: Swiss-Prot protein existence level 1. [Pre-core protein X]: Interacts with the viral DNA and aids in tightly condensing it within the capsid. Cleavage of pre-core protein X may serve to partially relax this structure within the mature virion prior to its entry into the nucleus. From Human adenovirus C serotype 2 (HAdV-2) (Human adenovirus 2).
  26018..27121   -  CDS            L2: CORE5_ADE05 - Experimental evidence at protein level: Swiss-Prot protein existence level 1. Associates loosely with the viral DNA to form an outer shell around the nucleoprotein-DNA complex and links it with the capsid by binding the endosome lysis protein. Dissociates from the viral genome during entry. Might be involved in nuclear capsid assembly of the viral particles through its association with NPM1/nucleophosmin. From Human adenovirus C serotype 5 (HAdV-5) (Human adenovirus 5).
  27194..27787   -  CDS            L2: NP_ADE02 - Experimental evidence at protein level: Swiss-Prot protein existence level 1. Plays a role in the inhibition of host immune response within the nucleus. Interacts with cellular nucleosomes and immobilizes the host immune danger signal HMGB1 on chromatin. In turn, prevents HMGB1 release out of the cell and thus decreases inflammation. Plays also a role in the wrapping and condensation of the viral DNA. May also promote viral genome import into the nucleus. From Human adenovirus C serotype 2 (HAdV-2) (Human adenovirus 2).
  27797..29509   -  CDS            L2: CAPSP_ADE05 - Experimental evidence at protein level: Swiss-Prot protein existence level 1. Major capsid protein that self-associates to form penton base pentamers, each in the shape of a pentagon, situated at the 12 vertices of the pseudo T=25 capsid. Involved in virus secondary attachment to host cell after initial attachment by the fiber protein. Binds host integrin heterodimer ITGAV-ITGB5 (alphaV-beta5) thereby triggering clathrin-mediated endocytosis of virions. Mediates initial virus attachment to CXADR-negative cells. Binding to integrins ITGAV-ITGB5 also seems to induce macropinocytosi
  29593..31347   -  CDS            CAP3_ADE05: Experimental evidence at protein level: Swiss-Prot protein existence level 1. Structural component of the virion that acts as a cement protein on the capsid exterior and which mediates the interactions between the hexons, including the peripentonal hexons, and reaches all the way to the penton vertices. Two hexon linking proteins IIIa, one from each facet, stabilize the unique edge interface between a pair of facets. As the virus enters the host cell, hexon linking proteins IIIa are shed concomitant with virion acidification in the endosome. During virus assembly, seems to play a role in the s
  31371..32615   -  CDS            L1: PKG3_ADE05 - Experimental evidence at protein level: Swiss-Prot protein existence level 1. Involved in viral genome packaging through its interaction with packaging proteins 1 and 2. After proteolytic cleavage by adenovirus protease, L1 52/55k protein is removed from the capsid during viral maturation. From Human adenovirus C serotype 5 (HAdV-5) (Human adenovirus 5).
  32631..32788   -  ncRNA          VA: Accession: RF00102 - VA RNA
  32887..33043   -  ncRNA          VA: Accession: RF00102 - VA RNA
  33074..35077   +  CDS            PTP: TERM_ADE05 - Experimental evidence at protein level: Swiss-Prot protein existence level 1. Protein covalently bound to the viral DNA that acts as a primer for viral genomic replication by DNA strand displacement. Assembles on the viral origin of replication in an initiation complex with viral polymerase, DBP, host NFIA and host POU2F1/OCT1. During initiation, the polymerase covalently couples the first dCTP with Ser- 580 of pTP. The terminal protein stimulates the template activity over 20 fold compared to protein-free templates. Neo-synthesized viral genomes are linked to two preterminal prot
  35296..38463   +  CDS            POL: DPOL_ADE05 - Experimental evidence at protein level: Swiss-Prot protein existence level 1. Eukaryotic-type DNA polymerase involved in viral genomic replication. DNA synthesis is protein primed, and acts in a strand displacement replication. Assembles in complex with viral pTP, DBP, host NFIA and host POU2F1/OCT1 on viral origin of replication. The polymerase covalently transfers dCMP onto pTP, thereby initiating complementary strand synthesis. From Human adenovirus C serotype 5 (HAdV-5) (Human adenovirus 5).
  38319..39548   +  CDS            IVa2 (fragment): PKG1_ADEM1 - Protein inferred from homology: Swiss-Prot protein existence level 3. Component of the packaging machinery which encapsidates the viral DNA into preformed capsids and transcriptional activator of the viral major late promoter (MLP). Binds, along with packaging proteins 2 and 3, to the specific packaging sequence on the left end of viral genomic DNA and displays ATPase activity thereby providing the power stroke of the packaging machinery. The activity of packaging protein IVa2 is stimulated by protein 33K which acts as a terminase. May be the protein that pumps DNA into the capsid
  39635..40054   -  CDS            IX: CAP9_ADE05 - Experimental evidence at protein level: Swiss-Prot protein existence level 1. Structural component of the virion that acts as a cement protein on the capsid exterior and forms triskelion structures consisting of three molecules that stabilize three hexon trimers at the center of each icosahedral facet and fixes the peripentonal hexons. Dispensable for assembly. During virus entry, recruits the anterograde motor kinesin-1 to the capsid docked at the nuclear pore complex thereby subjecting the docked capsid to a pulling force. The resulting tension leads to capsid disruption, disper
  40148..40269   -  polyA_signal   SV40 poly(A) signal: SV40 polyadenylation signal
  40292..40376   -  CDS            large T antigen (fragment): large T antigen from SV40 (simian virus 40)
  40411..41130   -  CDS            hrGFP: humanized Renilla green fluorescent protein mammalian codon-optimized
  41131..226     -  misc_feature   IRES2 (across the origin): internal ribosome entry site (IRES) of the encephalomyocarditis virus (EMCV)
>Addgene plasmid #155244 | Ad-HisFlag-USP19ER | addgene full sequence | sequence record 313959 | Addgene NGS Result
TTCCAGAGGAACTGCTTCCTTCACGACATTCAACAGACCTTGCATTCCTTTGGCGAGAGGGGAAAGACCC
CTAGGAATGCTCGTCAAGAAGACAGGGCCAGGTTTCCGGGCCCTCACATTGCCAAAAGACGGCAATATGG
TGGAAAATAACATATAGACAAACGCACACCGGCCTTATTCCAAGCGACTTCGGCCAGTAACGTTAGGGGG
GGGGGAGGGAGAGGGGGGTAACCCTATGCAGTCGTCGAGGAATTGCTATTAAGCGTAGTCAGGTACATCG
TAAGGGTAAGCGTAATCCGGAACGTCGTACGGATACGCGTAGTCTGGAACGTCATATGGGTACTCGAGGC
CCGGGCGTCGACCGATCGGATAGCTTGATATCGAATTCCCCAAGCCCTAGGACAAGGGTCAGAGAAACAG
GAGGACAGACAACTGGATGGACACACACCCTAGGATACTCTGCCCCCACAGAGGCTGTAGTCCCAACAAG
TCTCCCACCAGATACATACACTGAGGCTCAGAGCCCAGAGCTGTCTCCCACCACAAAGGCAGGCCTGTCC
TGGTGAGCATAGGTAGGCCAGCTCACAGCAGGCGCCTGCAGGGGAGCTCATCTCCAGCGACTCTGAGATA
CCAGAGGATAGAATACGTTGAGCACAAGGGCCACCAAAGCCGCCACGGTACCCAGGACAAAGTATCGGAG
GCAGCCCTCGTCTGATGTGGTAGGGCCACGTGGCGGGGGCCCCACCCAGTCTTGGGGCCCCCAAGGACCC
AGAGGCCCAGGCCCCTCGGGCACCATCTCCTCCTCGGCCTCGAGCTCCTGCCAAATCCGGGAAGCCTGGC
TGGCAGCAGCCTCGGCTGCAGGGCCTAGGTCTGGGTGGTGTTCAGCGTGAGCTGCCCTGGGGGGCCTCTC
CACAGGAGAGTTCCGCCGACGGTAGAAGAGCACATAGGCATAGCGTGTCACCACCTGGCTCTCGTCTACT
GTTGTCACCGTGCTGTCATCAAACAAGCGCCAGCCCACGTCACTGCGCTGGCTACTACGGTCACTGGGCA
GCCGTGCACAGGCAGTGTAGTGGCCGCCGATCATGCCTCCGTAGTGGTTGATGACTGCATACAGGTCATA
GCTAGGCAGCTGCTCCTCTTTCTGACCAATACAGAACTTGCTCAAGTCCAGGTTCCGAACTGGAAACTCC
ACCAAGTCATTGATCTTGTCACGCCAAATGAAGCTACGAAAGGAGAAACGCTTGAGCTGCACGATGAGCA
CATTTGGTAGGCGCCACAGCAGCAGCTGCTTGGAGGCCTCTCGATGCTGTTTGCACTGTGGGCAGTACCA
GGCTTCCTCAGGTGCCAGCACTTCAGGCCGTGTAAAGAGATTGAGGCACTGGTCCAGGGTGAAGTGGCCA
GCACGGGCAGCCTCACCAGCGGAGCCTGGGTCTTCAGCACACTCCAGCTCCTTGGAGGCCACCAGCACAA
ACTCCTGAAGGCGTTCGTTGTTCCGCCACACCAGAGCCAGGCTACAGTCATCACCTAGCTCCAGTGGAGT
GTCCCCTTTGTCCTCCAGCCGCTGCTCACGGCTTGACGCATCAATTTTATAGATGAAGAACTGGGGCGTG
TGGGCGCTCACAGACTCACGTGAGTGCTGGTACCCAGGCACAGCAGCTTCAGGCCGAGACACCCTCTCAC
CAGCAAGCAAGGAACACCCTTCCATAGGCCCACTGGCCAGCATCTCGGAAGAAATTCCACTGGTGCTAGG
CACAGGACCCCGATCAGCAGGTGGCCACATGCGGTGAGCCCCGGTATCCCCCTCAGCCACAGGAGTCACC
AACTGGAGCTCAGAAGGCTGAATGGGTTCTCTTTCACTATCCCCAGCCTCCAGAGAGCTGGTTGAAAGCA
ACGTGGTACAGCCAGGGCTCTGTGATTCCAAAGCCATTCGGCCAGGCTGGAAGGGTGGTTGGAATACGCT
CACAGAGTACCGGGCATAACCTTCTAGTAGCTGAGCAAGACGGGCATAAGTGAGGCGTGAAGCAGGTACA
CTGACCAGGAAGGGGTAGCCAATGTTCTCGGGGCGGCAGAGGCCTTTGTGGTCAGGCCAATGGGTTTTCT
GACAGAACTGGTTGCAGTAGCCCACACGGTAGCAACGGGTACAACGCTTCAGTTTTTCATCTTCTGATTG
CTGCTTCCGCTGGCAGGCTGCACACTTGGAGATAGGGATGCTGGGTACCTGGGGGCGCTGCTGCACCTCT
AGCACCACTACCCTCTCCTTAGCCAATTCTGGGGATAGCAGCTCAAAGCACAGGAGCACGTCCGTTGGCG
ACACAGCATCCAGTGAGTGGGAGGGCAAGAAAACACGGTGGAAACGATTCTTAATTACCTCAGCCAGGCG
CAGGCTCTCAGGCTTCACGTGGACACTCTGAGAGAGGGACTCCAAAACTTCGCTTGCGCTGGAGTTCTCC
TTGCTGACGCTCACCAGGAACTTGATGGGTTTGCTATGGGGCTCTCTGGCAAAATAATATATGGGGAGAA
CCTTTTGCTTTTGTGGCAAGGGTACCGGCAGATAAAGGAACGGGTCAAAAGTGATGGAGACCTTGGCACA
CACAGGGCACACCAGCTTTGACTTGTACTGGCCCTGAAACAGGTCCACAATGAATGAGTCGTTCCTCATC
TTGTGCCGCTGCCATGCTTCTTCAGCCACCACCTCGTCAGGTCGCCCATCTGAGTCCACAGTCTCTGTGT
AGGGTTTGTTTTGGATCCGATTCAGGTCTTCATGCAGCCCATCCAACAAGAAAGCCATGAACTCTTGGGC
ATCATGCTGTGCGTAGCCTGTAAACTGGCTGGCCTTGCTTGCTACAATGGCCTTTAGCTTGGAGGGTTGA
AAGGCTTGGTGAGTGCCCTTCCACAGGGCCCGGAGCAGCACAGCGAAGCCAATAGCCAGACGCCCACCAG
TCCCCAATGGGTTATTGTAGTTAATCTCAGCCTCAAAGGATCGGTCGTGGAAGAAGTCACGAAGCTCCCG
AGTGTTGGACAGAGACTGAATGACACTATTCATGAAGCAGGTGTTCCCTAAGTTGACGAGGCCAGTAAAG
CCTGGGAGACAAACCTTCTTCTCTTCCTCTTCATCCTCCTCCACACTATCTCCACTCACTGGACTATGAG
GCATTGGAGGCACCATACATGTGGGTTTGGGCGAGGCCAAGTGCGGTTCTGGCTTTGGGGTAACATGCTC
CAAGGGGGTGCGAGCCACCACACCATCCAGCCCCGAGTCCTCTGACCGAGCCTTGGGTTTTTCCTTCTCT
ACAGCCCTGGCTTCCTCCTGGCCAGTCAGAGGGAGGGGGCCACCTCCTGGAGGGGTTGAATCCAAAGGGG
TTGGACCTGTCGGCACGGCAACCTTTGCACCACCCACTCGTGTAGCAGGGGCCTCCAGTCCCCCCCAGCG
CTGACTCTGCCGCTTCCGGAGGCAGATATCGATTCGAGAGGCCGTGAAACAAAACGTACATTGCTCTGGC
TCAATCAAGTTCCTGAGCTTCACCTGCCAGCGGAAGATGGTGTGGGGCCCACAGCCCGGATGCAGCCTCA
GAAAATTTCCATCCCTGGTCTGGAAGATCAGCGTGAAGTCCTGCTCTCGGAAAAGTACTCGAGAGGTATC
CCTGCGGCTCTCCTTCACATACACGTGCACCACCACTGAATCCGGCCCCTTCTCATACGAATCATTCTTG
ACAAATGCCAGGTTCACCATAGACTCTGGTTCATCCGCTAAGGCTGCAGGATCAGCTCCAACTGCCATCT
CCTCTTTGAAATGGTCATCTTTCTCAGGGTCTCTGTTCCGGATCATGACTGGGGAGACTGAGTCACTCCT
GGGGGACACTGTCTTCTCTACTGTCAAAAGGGCTAAATTCTTCTCTGAGCCCAAGAGACTTGTTTGAGGG
TTCACTGGTGGAACATGGAGCTGCTCCTCAGCCTCAACCTGCGTAGCTGAGTCGGACAGGAAGGATGGGG
CATCACCCTGGGGGCCAGGCCCATCCATGGACCCTTCACCTTCTGGCCCTCTGCAGAGATGAACAGCCCT
CTTGGCACTGGGCCCTGCCTGTGCCCCAGGGCTAGCCCCTGAGCCTACCTCACCACGGCCCTGGGCCCTC
TTCTGGTTTCGAGCTTCCTGTTTAGCTCTGCGGGGCTCAGAACCTGGCTCCAGGGCAATGGGAGACAGTT
CTTGTCCGTTCTCCTGGCACCGCAATCCTGGCACCAGTTCTTGGGTCCCTAGAGGTTTCTTCAGGAGAGA
GGGCCACGTGAGAAGAGGCACCTTCTTTGGTAGTGCTAACTGCAGCAGGCCGCCCTTGCGAGTCTGCACT
TTGGTACAAGAACTTTGTATTTCAGCAAAGAAGACACCACCCCACTGCCGACCATCTGGAAGCCTCACCA
CACAGTCCGTGTCTGTGAAAGCAGCATCTACTTCCTCCAGACATATGGGACCTGTTCCCACGCGCAGCTT
AACAACCACCTTATCTGAACTCTGTCTCCAATCGAGCAACAGTTCATCTTTGGTGGGCTCCTTTCGAGGC
ATGGACACTCTCCTAGGATCTCCATCCTTACTTTCCTGGTTTGCTCGATCCTTCTGTTTCTTCTTACTAG
TTGCCTCCTCCAATCCCGGAGGCCCCCTCCTTGGGCCTGTAGCACTGGTGCCAGCACATGGACCCATCGA
ATTCCTGCAGCCCGGGCGCTTGTCATCGTCATCCTTGTAATCGATGTCATGATCTTTATAATCACCGTCA
TGGTCTTTGTAGTCGTGATGATGATGATGATGTGCCATGGTGGCTCTAGATCACTAGTGCTAGCAGTACT
GCGGCCGCAGATCTCTAGCGGATCTGACGGTTCACTAAACCAGCTCTGCTTATATAGACCTCCCACCGTA
CACGCCTACCGCCCATTTGCGTCAATGGGGCGGAGTTGTTACGACATTTTGGAAAGTCCCGTTGATTTTG
GTGCCAAAACAAACTCCCATTGACGTCAATGGGGTGGAGACTTGGAAATCCCCGTGAGTCAAACCGCTAT
CCACGCCCATTGATGTACTGCCAAAACCGCATCACCATGGTAATAGCGATGACTAATACGTAGATGTACT
GCCAAGTAGGAAAGTCCCATAAGGTCATGTACTGGGCATAATGCCAGGCGGGCCATTTACCGTCATTGAC
GTCAATAGGGGGCGTACTTGGCATATGATACACTTGATGTACTGCCAAGTGGGCAGTTTACCGTAAATAC
TCCACCCATTGACGTCAATGGAAAGTCCCTATTGGCGTTACTATGGGAACATACGTCATTATTGACGTCA
ATGGGCGGGGGTCGTTGGGCGGTCAGCCAGGCGGGCCATTTACCGTAAGTTATGTAACGCGGAACTCCAT
ATATGGGCTATGAACTAATGACCCCGTAATTGATTACTATTACAGTATTACGCGCTATGAGTAACACAAA
ATTATTCAGATTTCACTTCCTCTTATTCAGTTTTCCCGCGAAAATGGCCAAATCTTACTCGGTTACGCCC
AAATTTACTACAACATCCGCCTAAAACCGCGCGAAAATTGTCACTTCCTGTGTACACCGGCGCACACCAA
AAACGTCACTTTTGCCACATCCGTCGCTTACATGTGTTCCGCCACACTTGCAACATCACACTTCCGCCAC
ACTACTACGTCACCCGCCCCGTTCCCACGCCCCGCGCCACGTCACAAACTCCACCCCCTCATTATCATAT
TGGCTTCAATCCAAAATAAGGTATATTATTGATGATGTTAATTAAGAATTAATTCGATCCTGAATGGCGA
ATGG
[124 nt withheld, positions 5815-5938]
C
[91 nt withheld, positions 5940-6030]
A
[49 nt withheld, positions 6032-6080]
CCTTTGACGTTGGAGTCCACGTTCTTT
[37 nt withheld, positions 6108-6144]
ACCCTATCTCGGTCTATTCTTTTGATTTATAAGGGATTTTGCCGATTTCGGCCTATTGGTTAAAAAATGA
GCTGATTTAACAAAAATTTTAACAAAATTCAGAAGAACTCGTCAAGAAGGCGATAGAAGGCGATGCGCTG
CGAATCGGGAGCGGCGATACCGTAAAGCACGAGGAAGCGGTCAGCCCATTCGCCGCCAAGCTCTTCAGCA
ATATCACGGGTAGCCAACGCTATGTCCTGATAGCGGTCCGCCACACCCAGCCGGCCACAGTCGATGAATC
CAGAAAAGCGGCCATTTTCCACCATGATATTCGGCAAGCAGGCATCGCCATGGGTCACGACGAGATCCTC
GCCGTCGGGCATGCTCGCCTTGAGCCTGGCGAACAGTTCGGCTGGCGCGAGCCCCTGATGCTCTTCGTCC
AGATCATCCTGATCGACAAGACCGGCTTCCATCCGAGTACGTGCTCGCTCGATGCGATGTTTCGCTTGGT
GGTCGAATGGGCAGGTAGCCGGATCAAGCGTATGCAGCCGCCGCATTGCATCAGCCATGATGGATACTTT
CTCGGCAGGAGCAAGGTGAGATGACAGGAGATCCTGCCCCGGCACTTCGCCCAATAGCAGCCAGTCCCTT
CCCGCTTCAGTGACAACGTCGAGCACAGCTGCGCAAGGAACGCCCGTCGTGGCCAGCCACGATAGCCGCG
CTGCCTCGTCTTGCAGTTCATTCAGGGCACCGGACAGGTCGGTCTTGACAAAAAGAACCGGGCGCCCCTG
CGCTGACAGCCGGAACACGGCGGCATCAGAGCAGCCGATTGTCTGTTGTGCCCAGTCATAGCCGAATAGC
CTCTCCACCCAAGCGGCCGGAGAACCTGCGTGCAATCCATCTTGTTCAATCATGCGAAACGATCCTCATC
CTGTCTCTTGATCAGAGCTTGATCCCCTGCGCCATCAGATCCTTGGCGGCAAGAAAGCCATCCAGTTTAC
TTTGCAGGGCTTCCCAACCTTACCAGAGGGCGCCCCAGCTGGCAATTCCGGTTCGCTTGCTGTCCATAAA
ACCGCCCAGTCTAGCTATCGCCATGTAAGCCCACTGCAAGCTACCTGCTTTCTCTTTGCGCTTGCGTTTT
CCCTTGTCCAGATAGCCCAGTAGCTGACATTCATCCGGGGTCAGCACCGTTTCTGCGGACTGGCTTTCTA
CGTGAAAAGGATCTAGGTGAAGATCCTTTTTGATAATCTCATGGCTGCAGCAATGGCAACAACGTTGCGC
AAACTATTAACTGGCGAACTACTTACTCTAGCTTCCCGGCAACAATTAATAGACTGGATGGAGGCGGATA
AAGTTGCAGGACCACTTCTGCGCTCGGCCCTTCCGGCTGGCTGGTTTATTGCTGATAAATCTGGAGCCGG
TGAGCGTGGGTCTCGCGGTATCATTGCAGCACTGGGGCCAGATGGTAAGCCCTCCCGTATCGTAGTTATC
TACACGACGGGGAGTCAGGCAACTATGGATGAACGAAATAGACAGATCGCTGAGATAGGTGCCTCACTGA
TTAAGCATTGGTAACTGTCAGACCAAGTTTACTCATATATACTTTAGATTGATTTAAAACTTCATTTTTA
ATTTAAAAGGATCTAGGTGAAGATCCTTTTTGATAATCTCATGACCAAAATCCCTTAACGTGAGTTTTCG
TTCCACTGAGCGTCAGACCCCGTAGAAAAGATCAAAGGATCTTCTTGAGATCCTTTTTTTCTGCGCGTAA
TCTGCTGCTTGCAAACAAAAAAACCACCGCTACCAGCGGTGGTTTGTTTGCCGGATCAAGAGCTACCAAC
TCTTTTTCCGAAGGTAACTGGCTTCAGCAGAGCGCAGATACCAAATACTGTCCTTCTAGTGTAGCCGTAG
TTAGGCCACCACTTCAAGAACTCTGTAGCACCGCCTACATACCTCGCTCTGCTAATCCTGTTACCAGTGG
CTGCTGCCAGTGGCGATAAGTCGTGTCTTACCGGGTTGGACTCAAGACGATAGTTACCGGATAAGGCGCA
GCGGTCGGGCTGAACGGGGGGTTCGTGCACACAGCCCAGCTTGGAGCGAACGACCTACACCGAACTGAGA
TACCTACAGCGTGAGCTATGAGAAAGCGCCACGCTTCCCGAAGGGAGAAAGGCGGACAGGTATCCGGTAA
GCGGCAGGGTCGGAACAGGAGAGCGCACGAGGGAGCTTCCAGGGGGAAACGCCTGGTATCTTTATAGTCC
TGTCGGGTTTCGCCACCTCTGACTTGAGCGTCGATTTTTGTGATGCTCGTCAGGGGGGCGGAGCCTATGG
AAAAACGCCAGCAACGCGGCCTTTTTACGGTTCCTGGCCTTTTGCTGGCCTTTTGCTCACATGTTCTTTC
CTGCGTTATCCCCTGATTCTGTGGATAACCGTATTACCGCCTTTGAGTGAGCTGATACCGCTCGCCGCAG
CCGAACGACCGAGCGCAGCGAGTCAGTGAGCGAGGAAGCGGAAGAGCGCCTGATGCGGTATTTTCTCCTT
ACGCATCTGTGCGGTATTTCACACCGCATATGGTGCACTCTCAGTACAATCTGCTCTGATGCCGCATAGT
TAAGCCAGTATACACTCCGCTATCGCTACGTGACTGGGTCATGGCTGCGCCCCGACACCCGCCAACACCC
GCTGACGCGCCCTGACGGGCTTGTCTGCTCCCGGCATCCGCTTACAGACAAGCTGTGACCGTCTCCGGGA
GCTGCATGTGTCAGAGGTTTTCACCGTCATCACCGAAACGCGCGAGGCAGCTGCGGTAAAGCTCATCAGC
GTGGTCGTGAAGCGATTCACAGATGTCTGCCTGTTCATCCGCGTCCAGCTCGTTGAGTTTCTCCAGAAGC
GTTAATGTCTGGCTTCTGATAAAGCGGGCCATGTTAAGGGCGGTTTTTTCCTGTTTGGTCACTGATGCCT
CCGTGTAAGGGGGATTTCTGTTCATGGGGGTAATGATACCGATGAAACGAGAGAGGATGCTCACGATACG
GGTTACTGATGATGAACATGCCCGGTTACTGGAACGTTGTGAGGGTAAACAACTGGCGGTATGGATGCGG
CGGGACCAGAGAAAAATCACTCAGGGTCAATGCCAGCGCTTCGTTAATACAGATGTAGGTGTTCCACAGG
GTAGCCAGCAGCATCCTGCGATGCAGATCCGGAACATAATGGTGCAGGGCGCTGACTTCCGCGTTTCCAG
ACTTTACGAAACACGGAAACCGAAGACCATTCATGTTGTTGCTCAGGTCGCAGACGTTTTGCAGCAGCAG
TCGCTTCACGTTCGCTCGCGTATCGGTGATTCATTCTGCTAACCAGTAAGGCAACCCCGCCAGCCTAGCC
GGGTCCTCAACGACAGGAGCACGATCATGCGCACCCGTGGCCAGGACCCAACGCTGCCCGAGATGCGCCG
CGTGCGGCTGCTGGAGATGGCGGACGCGATGGATATGTTCTGCCAAGGGTTGGTTTGCGCATTCACAGTT
CTCCGCAAGAATTGATTGGCTCCAATTCTTGGAGTGGTGAATCCGTTAGCGAGGTGCCGCCGGCTTCCAT
TCAGGTCGAGGTGGCCCGGCTCCATGCACCGCGACGCAACGCGGGGAGGCAGACAAGGTATAGGGCGGCG
CCTACAATCCATGCCAACCCGTTCCATGTGCTCGCCGAGGCGGCATAAATCGCCGTGACGATCAGCGGTC
CAATGATCGAAGTTAGGCTGGTAAGAGCCGCGAGCGATCCTTGAAGCTGTCCCTGATGGTCGTCATCTAC
CTGCCTGGACAGCATGGCCTGCAACGCGGGCATCCCGATGCCGCCGGAAGCGAGAAGAATCATAATGGGG
AAGGCCATCCAGCCTCGCGTCGCGAACGCCAGCAAGACGTAGCCCAGCGCGTCGGCCGCCATGCCGGCGA
TAATGGCCTGCTTCTCGCCGAAACGTTTGGTGGCGGGACCAGTGACGAAGGCTTGAGCGAGGGCGTGCAA
GATTCCGAATACCGCAAGCGACAGGCCGATCATCGTCGCGCTCCAGCGAAAGCGGTCCTCGCCGAAAATG
ACCCAGAGCGCTGCCGGCACCTGTCCTACGAGTTGCATGATAAAGAAGACAGTCATAAGTGCGGCGACGA
TAGTCATGCCCCGCGCCCACCGGAAGGAGCTGACTGGGTTGAAGGCTCTCAAGGGCATCGGTCGAGACGT
AGGATCCATGCATGTTAATTAACATCATCAATAATATACCTTATTTTGGATTGAAGCCAATATGATAATG
AGGGGGTGGAGTTTGTGACGTGGCGCGGGGCGTGGGAACGGGGCGGGTGACGTAGGTTTTAGGGCGGAGT
AACTTGTATGTGTTGGGAATTGTAGTTTTCTTAAAATGGGAAGTGACGTAACGTGGGAAAACGGAAGTGA
CGATTTGAGGAAGTTGTGGGTTTTTTGGCTTTCGTTTCTGGGCGTAGGTTCGCGTGCGGTTTTCTGGGTG
TTTTTTGTGGACTTTAACCGTTACGTCATTTTTTAGTCCTATATATACTCGCTCTGCACTTGGCCCTTTT
TTACACTGTGACTGATTGAGCTGGTGCCGTGTCGAGTGGTGTTTTTTTAATAGGTTTTCTTTTTTACTGG
TAAGGCTGACTGTTATGGCTGCCGCTGTGGAAGCGCTGTATGTTGTTCTGGAGCGGGAGGGTGCTATTTT
GCCTAGGCAGGAGGGTTTTTCAGGTGTTTATGTGTTTTTCTCTCCTATTAATTTTGTTATACCTCCTATG
GGGGCTGTAATGTTGTCTCTACGCCTGCGGGTATGTATTCCCCCGGGCTATTTCGGTCGCTTTTTAGCAC
TGACCGATGTGAATCAACCTGATGTGTTTACCGAGTCTTACATTATGACTCCGGACATGACCGAGGAGCT
GTCGGTGGTGCTTTTTAATCACGGTGACCAGTTTTTTTACGGTCACGCCGGCATGGCCGTAGTCCGTCTT
ATGCTTATAAGGGTTGTTTTTCCTGTTGTAAGACAGGCTTCTAATGTTTAAATGTTTTTTTGTTATTTTA
TTTTGTGTTTATGCAGAAACCCGCAGACATGTTTGAGAGAAAAATGGTGTCTTTTTCTGTGGTGGTTCCG
GAGCTTACCTGCCTTTATCTGCATGAGCATGACTACGATGTGCTTTCTTTTTTGCGCGAGGCTTTGCCTG
ATTTTTTGAGCAGCACCTTGCATTTTATATCGCCGCCCATGCAACAAGCTTACATCGGGGCTACGCTGGT
TAGCATAGCTCCGAGTATGCGTGTCATAATCAGTGTGGGTTCTTTTGTCATGGTTCCTGGCGGGGAAGTG
GCCGCGCTGGTCCGTGCAGACCTGCACGATTATGTTCAGCTGGCCCTGCGAAGGGACCTACGGGATCGCG
GTATTTTTGTTAATGTTCCGCTTTTGAATCTTATACAGGTCTGTGAGGAACCTGAATTTTTGCAATCATG
ATTCGCTGCTTGAGGCTGAAGGTGGAGGGCGCTCTGGAGCAGATTTTTACAATGGCCGGACTTAATATTC
GGGATTTGCTTAGAGATATATTGAGAAGGTGGCGAGATGAGAATTATTTGGGCATGGTTGAAGGTGCTGG
AATGTTTATAGAGGAGATTCACCCTGAAGGGTTTAGCCTTTACGTCCACTTGGACGTGAGGGCCGTTTGC
CTTTTGGAAGCCATTGTGCAACATCTTACAAATGCCATTATCTGTTCTTTGGCTGTAGAGTTTGACCACG
CCACCGGAGGGGAGCGCGTTCACTTAATAGATCTTCATTTTGAGGTTTTGGATAATCTTTTGGAATAAAA
AAAAAAACATGGTTCTTCCAGCTCTTCCCGCTCCTCCCGTGTGTGACTCGCAGAACGAATGTGTAGGTTG
GCTGGGTGTGGCTTATTCTGCGGTGGTGGATGTTATCAGGGCAGCGGCGCATGAAGGAGTTTACATAGAA
CCCGAAGCCAGGGGGCGCCTGGATGCTTTGAGAGAGTGGATATACTACAACTACTACACAGAGCGATCTA
AGCGGCGAGACCGGAGACGCAGATCTGTTTGTCACGCCCGCACCTGGTTTTGCTTCAGGAAATATGACTA
CGTCCGGCGTTCCATTTGGCATGACACTACGACCAACACGATCTCGGTTGTCTCGGCGCACTCCGTACAG
TAGGGATCGTCTACCTCCTTTTGAGACAGAAACCCGCGCTACCATACTGGAGGATCATCCGCTGCTGCCC
GAATGTAACACTTTGACAATGCACAACGTGAGTTACGTGCGAGGTCTTCCCTGCAGTGTGGGATTTACGC
TGATTCAGGAATGGGTTGTTCCCTGGGATATGGTTCTAACGCGGGAGGAGCTTGTAATCCTGAGGAAGTG
TATGCACGTGTGCCTGTGTTGTGCCAACATTGATATCATGACGAGCATGATGATCCATGGTTACGAGTCC
TGGGCTCTCCACTGTCATTGTTCCAGTCCCGGTTCCCTGCAGTGTATAGCCGGCGGGCAGGTTTTGGCCA
GCTGGTTTAGGATGGTGGTGGATGGCGCCATGTTTAATCAGAGGTTTATATGGTACCGGGAGGTGGTGAA
TTACAACATGCCAAAAGAGGTAATGTTTATGTCCAGCGTGTTTATGAGGGGTCGCCACTTAATCTACCTG
CGCTTGTGGTATGATGGCCACGTGGGTTCTGTGGTCCCCGCCATGAGCTTTGGATACAGCGCCTTGCACT
GTGGGATTTTGAACAATATTGTGGTGCTGTGCTGCAGTTACTGTGCTGATTTAAGTGAGATCAGGGTGCG
CTGCTGTGCCCGGAGGACAAGGCGCCTTATGCTGCGGGCGGTGCGAATCATCGCTGAGGAGACCACTGCC
ATGTTGTATTCCTGCAGGACGGAGCGGCGGCGGCAGCAGTTTATTCGCGCGCTGCTGCAGCACCACCGCC
CTATCCTGATGCACGATTATGACTCTACCCCCATGTAGGCGTGGACTTCTCCTTCGCCGCCCGTTAAGCA
ACCGCAAGTTGGACAGCAGCCTGTGGCTCAGCAGCTGGACAGCGACATGAACTTAAGTGAGCTGCCCGGG
GAGTTTATTAATATCACTGATGAGCGTTTGGCTCGACAGGAAACCGTGTGGAATATAACACCTAAGAATA
TGTCTGTTACCCATGATATGATGCTTTTTAAGGCCAGCCGGGGAGAAAGGACTGTGTACTCTGTGTGTTG
GGAGGGAGGTGGCAGGTTGAATACTAGGGTTCTGTGAGTTTGATTAAGGTACGGTGATCTGTATAAGCTA
TGTGGTGGTGGGGCTATACTACTGAATGAAAAATGACTTGAAATTTTCTGCAATTGAAAAATAAACACGT
TGAAACATAACACAAACGATTCTTTATTCTTGGGCAATGTATGAAAAAGTGTAAGAGGATGTGGCAAATA
TTTCATTAATGTAGTTGTGGCCAGACCAGTCCCATGAAAATGACATAGAGTATGCACTTGGAGTTGTGTC
TCCTGTTTCCTGTGTACCGTTTAGTGTAATGGTTAGTGTTACAGGTTTAGTTTTGTCTCCGTTTAAGTAA
ACTTGACTGACAATGTTACTTTTGGCAGTTTTACCGTGAGATTTTGGATAAGCTGATAGGTTAGGCATAA
ATCCAACAGCGTTTGTATAGGCTGTGCCTTCAGTAAGATCTCCATTTCTAAAGTTCCAATATTCTGGGTC
CAGGAAGGAATTGTTTAGTAGCACTCCATTTTCGTCAAATCTTATAATAAGATGAGCACTTTGAACTGTT
CCAGATATTGGAGCCAAACTGCCTTTAACAGCCAAAACTGAAACTGTAGCAAGTATTTGACTGCCACATT
TTGTTAAGACCAAAGTGAGTTTAGCATCTTTCTCTGCATTTAGTCTACAGTTAGGAGATGGAGCTGGTGT
GGTCCACAAAGTTAGCTTATCATTATTTTTGTTTCCTACTGTAATGGCACCTGTGCTGTCAAAACTAAGG
CCAGTTCCTAGTTTAGGAACCATAGCCTTGTTTGAATCAAATTCTAGGCCATGGCCAATTTTTGTTTTGA
GGGGATTTGTGTTTGGTGCATTAGGTGAACCAAATTCAAGCCCATCTCCTGCATTAATGGCTATGGCTGT
AGCGTCAAACATCAACCCCTTGGCAGTGCTTAGGTTAACCTCAAGCTTTTTGGAATTGTTTGAAGCTGTA
AACAAGTAAAGGCCTTTGTTGTAGTTAATATCCAAGTTGTGGGCTGAGTTTATAAAAAGAGGGCCCTGTC
CTAGTCTTAGATTTAGTTGGTTTTGAGCATCAAACGGATAACTAACATCAAGTATAAGGCGTCTGTTTTG
AGAATCAATCCTTAGTCCTCCTGCTACATTAAGTTGCATATTGCCTTGTGAATCAAAACCCAAGGCTCCA
GTAACTTTAGTTTGCAAGGAAGTATTATTAATAGTCACACCTGGACCAGTTGCTACGGTCAAAGTGTTTA
GGTCGTCTGTTACATGCAAAGGAGCCCCGTACTTTAGTCCTAGTTTTCCATTTTGTGTATAAATGGGCTC
TTTCAAGTCAATGCCCAAGCTACCAGTGGCAGTAGTTAGAGGGGGTGAGGCAGTGATAGTAAGGGTACTG
CTATCGGTGGTGGTGAGGGGGCCTGATGTTTGCAGGGCTAGCTTTCCTTCTGACACTGTGAGGGGTCCTT
GGGTGGCAATGCTAAGTTTGGAGTCGTGCACGGTTAGCGGGGCCTGTGATTGCATGGTGAGTGTGTTGCC
CGCGACCATTAGAGGTGCGGCGGCAGCCACAGTTAGGGCTTCTGAGGTAACTGTGAGGGGTGCAGATATT
TCCAGGTTTATGTTTGACTTGGTTTTTTTGAGAGGTGGGCTCACAGTGGTTACATTTTGGGAGGTAAGGT
TGCCGGCCTCGTCCAGAGAGAGGCCGTTGCCCATTTTGAGCGCAAGCATGCCATTGGAGGTAACTAGAGG
TTCGGATAGGCGCAAAGAGAGTACCCCAGGGGGACTCTCTTGAAACCCATTGGGGGATACAAAGGGAGGA
GTAAGAAAAGGCACAGTTGGAGGACCGGTTTCCGTGTCATATGGATACACGGGGTTGAAGGTATCTTCAG
ACGGTCTTGCGCGCTTCATCTGCAACAACATGAAGATAGTGGGTGCGGATGGACAGGAACAGGAGGAAAC
TGACATTCCATTTAGATTGTGGAGAAAGTTTGCAGCCAGGAGGAAGCTGCAATACCAGAGCTGGGAGGAG
GGCAAGGAGGTGCTGCTGAATAAACTGGACAGAAATTTGCTAACTGATTTTAAGTAAGTGATGCTTTATT
ATTTTTTTTTATTAGTTAAAGGGAATAAGATCCCCGGGTACTCTAGTTAATCGACTTAGGCGACCTGACA
TTAACTAGAGGATCTTGATGTAATCCAGGGTTAGGACAGTTGCAAATCACAGTGAGAACACAGGGTCCCC
TGTCCCGCTCAACTAGCAGGGGGCGCTGGGTAAACTCCCGAATCAGGCTACGGGCAAGCTCTCCCTGGGC
GGTAAGCCGGACGCCGTGCGCCGGGCCCTCGATATGATCCTCGGGCAATTCAAAGTAGCAAAACTCACCG
GAGTCGCGGGCAAAGCACTTGTGGCGGCGACAGTGGACCAGGTGTTTCAGGCGCAGTTGCTCTGCCTCTC
CACTTAACATTCAGTCGTAGCCGTCCGCCGAGTCCTTTACCGCGTCAAAGTTAGGAATAAATTGATCCGG
ATAGTGGCCGGGAGGTCCCGAGAAGGGGTTAAAGTAGACCGATGGCACAAACTCCTCAATAAATTGCAGA
GTTCCAATGCCTCCAGAGCGCGGCTCAGAGGACGAGGTCTGCAGAGTTAGGATTGCCTGACGAGGCGTGA
ATGAAGAGCGGCCGGCGCCGCCGATCTGAAATGTCCCGTCCGGACGGAGACCAAGCGAGGAGCTCACCGA
CTCGTCGTTGAGCTGAATACCTCGCCCTCTGATTGTCAGGTGAGTTATACCCTGCCCGGGCGACCGCACC
CTGTGACGAAAGCCGCCCGCAAGCTGCGCCCCTGAGTTAGTCATCTGAACTTCGGCCTGGGCGTCTCTGG
GAAGTACCACAGTGGTGGGAGCGGGACTTTCCTGGTACACCAGGGCAGCGGGCCAACTACGGGGATTAAG
GTTATTACGAGGTGTGGTGGTAATAGCCGCCTGTTCCAGGAGAATTCGGTTTCGGTGGGCGCGTATTCCG
TTGACCCGGGATATCATGTGGGGTCCCGCGCTCATGTAGTTTATTCGGGTTGAGTAGTCTTGGGCAGCTC
CAGCCGCAAGTCCCATTTGTGGCTGGTAACTCCACATGTAGGGCGTGGGAATTTCCTTGCTCATAATGGC
GCTGACAACAGGTGCTGGCGCCGGGTGTGGCCGCTGGAGATGACGTAGTTTTCGCGCTTAAATTTGAGAA
AGGGCGCGAAACTAGTCCTTAAGAGTCAGCGCGCAGTATTTACTGAAGAGAGCCTCCGCGTCTTCCAGCG
TGCGCCGAAGCTGATCTTCGCTTTTGTGATACAGGCAGCTGCGGGTGAGGGATCGCAGAGACCTGTTTTT
TATTTTCAGCTCTTGTTCTTGGCCCCTGCTCTGTTGAAATATAGCATACAGAGTGGGAAAAATCCTGTTT
CTAAGCTCGCGGGTCGATACGGGTTCGTTGGGCGCCAGACGCAGCGCTCCTCCTCCTGCTGCTGCCGCCG
CTGTGGATTTCTTGGGCTTTGTCAGAGTCTTGCTATCCGGTCGCCTTTGCTTCTGTGTGGCCGCTGCTGT
TGCTGCCGCTGCCGCCGGTGCAGTATGGGCTGTAGAGATGACGGTAGTAATGCAGGATGTTACGGGGGAA
GGCCACGCCGTGATGGTAGAGAAGAAAGCGGCGGGCGAAGGAGATGTTGCCCCCACAGTCTTGCAAGCAA
GCAACTATGGCGTTCTTGTGCCCGCGCCATGAGCGGTAGCCTTGGCGCTGTTGTTGCTCTTGGGCTAACG
GCGGCGGCTGCTTGGACTTACCGGCCCTGGTTCCAGTGGTGTCCCATCTACGGTTGGGTCGGCGAACGGG
CAGTGCCGGCGGCGCCTGAGGAGCGGAGGTTGTAGCCATGCTGGAACCGGTTGCCGATTTCTGGGGCGCC
GGCGAGGGGAATGCGACCGAGGGTGACGGTGTTTCGTCTGACACCTCTTCGACCTCGGAAGCTTCCTCGT
CTAGGCTCTCCCAGTCTTCCATCATGTCCTCCTCCTCCTCGTCCAAAACCTCCTCTGCCTGACTGTCCCA
GTATTCCTCCTCGTCCGTGGGTGGCGGCGGCAGCTGCAGCTTCTTTTTGGGTGCCATCCTGGGAAGCAAG
GGCCCGCGGCTGCTGCTGATAGGGCTGCGGCGGCGGGGGGATTGGGTTGAGCTCCTCGCCGGACTGGGGG
TCCAAGTAAACCCCCCGTCCCTTTCGTAGCAGAAACTCTTGGCGGGCTTTGTTGATGGCTTGCAATTGGC
CAAGAATGTGGCCCTGGGTAATGACGCAGGCGGTAAGCTCCGCATTAGGCGGGCGGGATTGGTCTTCGTA
GAACCTAATCTCGTGGGCGTGGTAGTCCTCAGGTACAAATTTGCGAAGGTAAGCCGACGTCCACAGCCCC
GGAGTGAGTTTCAACCCCGGAGCCGCGGACTTTTCGTCAGGCGAGGGACCCTGCAGCTCAAAGGTACCGA
TAATTTGACTTTCGTTAAGCAGCTGCGAATTGCAAACCAGGGAGCGGTGCGGGGTGCATAGGTTGCAGCG
ACAGTGACACTCCAGTAGACCGTCACCGCTCACGTCTTCCATTATGTCAGAGTGGTAGGCAAGGTAGTTG
GCTAGCTGCAGAAGGTAGCAGTGGCCCCAAAGCGGCGGAGGGCATTCGCGGTACTTAATGGGCACAAAGT
CGCTAGGAAGTGCACAGCAGGTGGCGGGCAAGATTCCTGAGCGCTCTAGGATAAAGTTCCTAAAGTTCTG
CAACATGCTTTGACTGGTGAAGTCTGGCAGACCCTGTTGCAGGGTTTTAAGCAGGCGTTCGGGGAAAATG
ATGTCCGCCAGGTGCGCGGCCACGGAGCGCTCGTTGAAGGCCGTCCATAGGTCCTTCAAGTTTTGCTTTA
GCAGTTTCTGCAGCTCCTTGAGGTTGCACTCCTCCAAGCACTGCTGCCAAACGCCCATGGCCGTCTGCCA
GGTGTAGCATAGAAATAAGTAAACGCAGTCGCGGACGTAGTCGCGGCGCGCCTCGCCCTTGAGCGTGGAA
TGAAGCACGTTTTGCCCAAGGCGGTTTTCGTGCAAAATTCCAAGGTAGGAGACCAGGTTGCAGAGCTCCA
CGTTGGAGATCTTGCAGGCCTGGCGTACGTAGCCCTGTCGAAAGGTGTAGTGCAATGTTTCCTCTAGCTT
GCGCTGCATCTCCGGGTCAGCAAAGAACCGCTGCATGCACTCAAGCTCCACGGTAACGAGCACTGCGGCC
ATCATTAGTTTGCGTCGCTCCTCCAAGTCGGCAGGCTCGCGCGTTTGAAGCCAGCGCGCTAGCTGCTCGT
CGCCAACTGCGGGTAGGCCCTCCTCTGTTTGTTCTTGCAAATTTGCATCCCTCTCCAGGGGCTGCGCACG
GCGCACGATCAGCTCACTCATGACTGTGCTCATGACCTTGGGGGGTAGGTTAAGTGCCGGGTAGGCAAAG
TGGGTGACCTCGATGCTGCGTTTTAGTACGGCTAGGCGCGCGTTGTCACCCTCGAGTTCCACCAACACTC
CAGAGTGACTTTCATTTTCGCTGTTTTCCTGTTGCAGAGCGTTTGCCGCGCGCTTCTCGTCGCGTCCAAG
ACCCTCAAAGATTTTTGGCACTTCGTTGAGCGAGGCGATATCAGGTATGACAGCGCCCTGCCGCAAGGCC
AGCTGCTTGTCCGCTCGGCTGCGGTTGGCACGGCAGGATAGGGGTATCTTGCAGTTTTGGAAAAAGATGT
GATAGGTGGCAAGCACCTCTGGCACGGCAAATACGGGGTAGAAGTTGAGGCGCGGGTTGGGCTCGCATGT
GCCGTTTTCTTGGCGTTTGGGGGGTACGCGCGGTGAGAATAGGTGGCGTTCGTAGGCAAGGCTGACATCC
GCTATGGCGAGGGGCACATCGCTGCGCTCTTGCAACGCGTCGCAGATAATGGCGCACTGGCGCTGCAGAT
GCTTCAACAGCACGTCGTCTCCCACATCTAGGTAGTCGCCATGCCTTTCGTCCCCCCGCCCGACTTGTTC
CTCGTTTGCCTCTGCGTTGTCCTGGTCTTGCTTTTTATCCTCTGTTGGTACTGAGCGGTCCTCGTCGTCT
TCGCTTACAAAACCTGGGTCCTGCTCGATAATCACTTCCTCCTCCTCAAGCGGGGGTGCCTCGACGGGGA
AGGTGGTAGGCGCGTTGGCGGCATCGGTGGAGGCGGTGGTGGCGAACTCAGAGGGGGCGGTTAGGCTGTC
CTTCTTCTCGACTGACTCCATGATCTTTTTCTGCCTATAGGAGAAGGAAATGGCCAGTCGGGAAGAGGAG
CAGCGCGAAACCACCCCCGAGCGCGGACGCGGTGCGGCGCGACGTCCCCCAACCATGGAGGACGTGTCGT
CCCCGTCCCCGTCGCCGCCGCCTCCCCGGGCGCCCCCAAAAAAGCGGATGAGGCGGCGTATCGAGTCCGA
GGACGAGGAAGACTCATCACAAGACGCGCTGGTGCCGCGCACACCCAGCCCGCGGCCATCGACCTCGGCG
GCGGATTTGGCCATTGCGCCCAAGAAGAAAAAGAAGCGCCCTTCTCCCAAGCCCGAGCGCCCGCCATCAC
CAGAGGTAATCGTGGACAGCGAGGAAGAAAGAGAAGATGTGGCGCTACAAATGGTGGGTTTCAGCAACCC
ACCGGTGCTAATCAAGCATGGCAAAGGAGGTAAGCGCACAGTGCGGCGGCTGAATGAAGACGACCCAGTG
GCGCGTGGTATGCGGACGCAAGAGGAAGAGGAAGAGCCCAGCGAAGCGGAAAGTGAAATTACGGTGATGA
ACCCGCTGAGTGTGCCGATCGTGTCTGCGTGGGAGAAGGGCATGGAGGCTGCGCGCGCGCTGATGGACAA
GTACCACGTGGATAACGATCTAAAGGCGAACTTCAAACTACTGCCTGACCAAGTGGAAGCTCTGGCGGCC
GTATGCAAGACCTGGCTGAACGAGGAGCACCGCGGGTTGCAGCTGACCTTCACCAGCAACAAGACCTTTG
TGACGATGATGGGGCGATTCCTGCAGGCGTACCTGCAGTCGTTTGCAGAGGTGACCTACAAGCATCACGA
GCCCACGGGCTGCGCGTTGTGGCTGCACCGCTGCGCTGAGATCGAAGGCGAGCTTAAGTGTCTACACGGA
AGCATTATGATAAATAAGGAGCACGTGATTGAAATGGATGTGACGAGCGAAAACGGGCAGCGCGCGCTGA
AGGAGCAGTCTAGCAAGGCCAAGATCGTGAAGAACCGGTGGGGCCGAAATGTGGTGCAGATCTCCAACAC
CGACGCAAGGTGCTGCGTGCACGACGCGGCCTGTCCGGCCAATCAGTTTTCCGGCAAGTCTTGCGGCATG
TTCTTCTCTGAAGGCGCAAAGGCTCAGGTGGCTTTTAAGCAGATCAAGGCTTTTATGCAGGCGCTGTATC
CTAACGCCCAGACCGGGCACGGTCACCTTTTGATGCCACTACGGTGCGAGTGCAACTCAAAGCCTGGGCA
CGCGCCCTTTTTGGGAAGGCAGCTACCAAAGTTGACTCCGTTCGCCCTGAGCAACGCGGAGGACCTGGAC
GCGGATCTGATCTCCGACAAGAGCGTGCTGGCCAGCGTGCACCACCCGGCGCTGATAGTGTTCCAGTGCT
GCAACCCTGTGTATCGCAACTCGCGCGCGCAGGGCGGAGGCCCCAACTGCGACTTCAAGATATCGGCGCC
CGACCTGCTAAACGCGTTGGTGATGGTGCGCAGCCTGTGGAGTGAAAACTTCACCGAGCTGCCGCGGATG
GTTGTGCCTGAGTTTAAGTGGAGCACTAAACACCAGTATCGCAACGTGTCCCTGCCAGTGGCGCATAGCG
ATGCGCGGCAGAACCCCTTTGATTTTTAAACGGCGCAGACGGCAAGGGTGGGGGTAAATAATCACCCGAG
AGTGTACAAATAAAAGCATTTGCCTTTATTGAAAGTGTCTCTAGTACATTATTTTTACATGTTTTTCAAG
TGACAAAAAGAAGTGGCGCTCCTAATCTGCGCACTGTGGCTGCGGAAGTAGGGCGAGTGGCGCTCCAGGA
AGCTGTAGAGCTGTTCCTGGTTGCGACGCAGGGTGGGCTGTACCTGGGGACTGTTGAGCATGGAGTTGGG
TACCCCGGTAATAAGGTTCATGGTGGGGTTGTGATCCATGGGAGTTTGGGGCCAGTTGGCAAAGGCGTGG
AGAAACATGCAGCAGAATAGTCCACAGGCGGCCGAGTTGGGCCCCTGTACGCTTTGGGTGGACTTTTCCA
GCGTTATACAGCGGTCGGGGGAAGAAGCAATGGCGCTACGGCGCAGGAGTGACTCGTACTCAAACTGGTA
AACCTGCTTGAGTCGCTGGTCAGAAAAGCCAAAGGGCTCAAAGAGGTAGCATGTTTTTGAGTGCGGGTTC
CAGGCAAAGGCCATCCAGTGTACGCCCCCAGTCTCGCGACCGGCCGTATTGACTATGGCGCAGGCGAGCT
TGTGTGGAGAAACAAAGCCTGGAAAGCGCTTGTCATAGGTGCCCAAAAAATATGGCCCACAACCAAGATC
TTTGACAATGGCTTTCAGTTCCTGCTCACTGGAGCCCATGGCGGCAGCTGTTGTTGATGTTGCTTGCTTC
TTTATGTTGTGGCGTTGCCGGCCGAGAAGGGCGTGCGCAGGTACACGGTTTCGATGACGCCGCGGTGCGG
CTGGTGCACACGGACCACGTCAAAGACTTCAAACAAAACATAAAGAAGGGTGGGCTCGTCCATGGGATCC
ACCTCAAAAGTCATGTCTAGCGCGTGGGCGGAGTTGGCGTAGAGAAGGTTTTGGCCCAGGTCTGTGAGTG
CGCCCATGGACATAAAGTTACTGGAGAATGGGATGCGCCAAAGGGTGCGATCGCAAAGAAACTTTTTCTG
GGTAATGCTGTCAACTGCGGTCTTGCCTATAAGCGGATAGGGGAAGTTAGCAGGGTAGGCCTGTCCTTCG
CGCATGGTGGGGGCAAGGTAGCCAACAAATCCAGAGTTGTTGTGTTGGTGTAGGATGCCCACCTGTTGGT
AGTCCTTGTATTTAGTATCATCCACCACCTGACGGCTCATGGGCTG
[453 nt withheld, positions 22431-22883]
GAGATAGTCGTTAAAGGACTGGTCGTTGGTGTCGTTTCTAAGCATGGCCTCAAGCGTGGAGGCGGTGTTG
TGGGCCATGGGGAAGAAGGTGGCGTAAAGGCAAATGCTATCAAACTTAATGCTGGCTCCGTCAACCCTTA
GGTCATTTCCTAGGGAGCTCTGCAGAACCATGTTAACATCCTTCCTGAAGTTCCACTCGTAGGTGTATGA
GCCCGGCAGGAGAAGGAGGTTTTTAATGGCAAAGAACTTCTGAGGCACCTGGATGTGGAAGGGCACATAG
CGACCATTGCCCAGCAACATTGAGCGGTAGCGCAGGCCAGCATTGCGGTGGTGGTTAAATGGGTTGACGT
TGTCCATATAGTCAAGGGACCAGCGTGCTCCAAGGTTAATGTAGCAGTCCACTAGCCCGGGAGCCACCAC
TCGCTTGTTCATGTAGTCGTAGGTGTTTGGGTTATCAGAAATTTTTACGTTGGAAGGACTGTACTTTAGC
TTGTCGGGCAAATACAGCGCTATGTTGGAGTACAGGAAATTTCTCCACAGGTTGGCATTTAGATTGATTT
CCATGGCAAAATTATTTCCAACTCTTATTTCATTTTTATCTGAAAATTCTGTAGCATCTTTTTCCCATCC
ATTTTCCTGACCTGTTTTAGGTTTTACCTTGGTAAGAGTCTCTGTATTAATCACACCTCCCAGTGGAAAG
CAGTAATTTGGAAGTTCATCTTCAGTTCCATGATTTTCAATAATTCTAACATCTGGATCATAGCTGTCAA
CAGCCTGATTCCACATAGAAAAGTACCTGGTTCTATCACCAATGGAATCAAGCAAAAGCTGGTATGAAAG
CTCTGTGTTTCTGTCTTGCAAATCTACAACAGCATTCAACTGCGATGCTTGGCCCGCCAGAACACCCATA
TTACCCGTGCTGTTGTAATACATTAGACCAATAAAATTGTCCCTAAAAGCAATGTAATTAGGCCTGTTGG
GCATAGATTGTTGGCCCATTAGTTCTCGTGAGTTACCTTCCTTAATAGTGGGCATGTAAGAAATATGAGT
GTCTGGGGTTTCTATATCTACATCTTCACTGTACAATACCACTTTAGGAGTCAAGTTATCACCATTGCCT
GCGGCTGCCTCAGTAGTTGAGAAAAATTGCATTTCCACTTGACTTTCTAGCTTTCCATTTTGTTGCTTTA
CAAGAATGCCTTGCCCTCCATTTTCATTTGTGGGTTTTGCATATGAACCGTAACATGGTTTCATTGGGGT
AGTCTTTTTTAGGACTCTCCCAGCTGCATGATTAATTTCTGTTTCGTACCACTGAGATTCTCCTATTTGA
GGTTCAGGTTGAAATGTTTTATCGGCATATTTAGGTGTTTGACCTTCGACACCTATTTGAATACCCTCCT
TTGTAATATTTATACCAGAATAAGGCGCCTGCCCAAATACGTGAGTTTTTTGCTGCTCAGCTTGCTCGTC
TACTTCGTCTTCGTTGTCATCGTCCTCTTCTTCTAGGTTTATTTCAAGAGCAGTAGCAGCTTCATCCCAT
TCGCAAGGATTTGGGGCACCCTTGGGAGCCAGGGCGTTGTAGGCAGTGCCAGAGTAGGGCTTAAAAGTAG
GGCCCCTGTCCAGCACGCCGCGGATGTCAAAGTACGTGGAAGCCATGTCCAGCACACGGTTATCACCCAC
AGCTAGGGTGAACCGCGCCTTGTACGAGTACGCAGTATCCTCACGGTCCACAGGGATGAACCGCAGCGTC
AAACGCTGGGACCGGTCTGTGGTCACGTCGTGCGTAGGCGCCACCGTGGGGTTTCTAAACTTGTTATTCA
GGCTGAAGTACGTCTCGGTGGCGCGGGCAAACTGCACCAGCCCGGGGCTCAGGTACTCCGAGGCGTCCTG
GCCCGAGATGTGCATGTAAGACCACTGCGGCATCATCGAAGGGGTAGCCATCTTGGAAAGCGGGCGCGCG
GCGGCTCAGCAGCTCCTCTGGCGGCGACATGGACGCATACATGACACACATACGACACGTTAGCTATCAG
AAGCATCGTCGGCGCTTCAGGGATTGCACCCCCAGACCCACGATGCTGTTCAGTGTGCTTTGCCAGTTGC
CACTGGCTACGGGCCGCAACGATCGCGGACCGCTGGCGGCGCGGCGCAGGGACGCGCGGCTAGGACGGGT
TACAACAACGGCGGTCGGGCCTGGCAGCACAGGTTTCTGCTGGGTGTCGGCGGGGGGAGGCAGGTCCAGC
GTTACGGGTGTGTGCTGGCCCAGCACTCCGGTAGCCATGGGCGCGATGGGACGGGTGGTGGGCAGGCCTT
GCTTTAGTGCCTCCTCGTACGAGGGAGGCTCGTCTATTTGCGTCACCAGAGTTTCTTCCCTGTCGGGGCG
CGGACGCTTTTCGCCACGCCCCTCTGGAGACACTGTCTCCACGGCCGGTGGAGGCTCCTCTACGGGAGGG
CGGGGATCAAGCTTACTGTTAATCTTATTTTGCACTGCCTGGTTGGCCAGGTCCACCACCCCGCTAATGC
CAGAGGCCAGGCCATCTACCACCTTTTGTTGGAAATTTTGCTCTTTCAACTTATCCCTCAGCATCTGGCC
TGTGCTGCTGTTCCAGGCCTTGCTGCCATAGTTCTTAACGGTGGAACCGAAATTTTTAATGCCGCTCCAC
AGCGAGCCCCAGCTGAAGGCGCCACCGCTCATATTGCTGGTGCCGATATCTTGCCAGTTTCCCATGAACG
GGCGCGAGCCGTGTCGCGGGGCCAGAGACGCAAAGTTGATGTCTTCCATTCTACAAAATAGTTACAGGAC
CAAGCGAGCGTGAGAGTCCAGACTTTTTATTTTGATTTTTCCACATGCAACTTGTTTTTAATCAGTGTCT
CTGCGCCTGCAAGGCCACGGATGCAATTCCGGGCACGGCGCCAATCGCCGCGGCGATCAGTGGAATAAGG
AGGGGCAGGATACCGCCGCGCATGCGACGGTGCGACGCGCGCCGCCGCCGGTGGTGCGCACGACGCATGC
CGCCCGTCAGGCCGTGGCCGGCCATGCCCCTCCTACGGTGCATTCTTCCTCGGAATCCCGGCACCGGGAA
ACGGAGGCGGCAGGTGAGGGCCATATCTGCAAGAACCACAAAGACCGGCTTTTAAACGATGCTGGGGTGG
TAGCGCGCTGTTGGCAGCACCAGGGTCCTGCCTCCTTCGCGAGCCACCCTGCGCACGGAAATCGGGGCCA
GCACGGGCTGGCGACGGCGACGGCGGCGGCGGGTTCCAGTGGTGGTTCGGCGTCGGGTAGTTGCTCGTCT
TCTGGGGCGGTAGGTGTAGCCACGATAGCCGGGGGTAGGCGCAATGGAAGGATGTAGGGCATATTCGGGC
AGTAGCGCGCTGGCGGCGCCGTACTTCCTCGAACGGCGCGGGCGCCGGGGGGCTGAAACGCGAAACATCC
ACGGGTCCGTTTGCACCTCCGTAGAGGTCTTGGACGCGGCCGCAGCGACCGCCTGCACCGCGGCATCCGC
CACCGCTGAGGCAACCGGGGACGTTTGTGTCTCCATGCCCTCTGTGGCGGTGGCAATACTGGTGCTACTG
GTAGTGGGTATCTGAACGTCCACGGTCTGCACGCCCAGTCCCGGCGCCACCTGCTTGATTGGCCGCACGC
GGACCTCGGGCTCCAGCCCAGGTTCCACGGTCATTTTTTCCAAGACATCTTCCAGTCGCTGGCGCTTGGG
TACCATCAGCTGCACGGTGGGTGCCAAGTCACCAGACTCGCGCTTTAGGCCGCGCTTTTCTTCGGACGGT
GCAAGCGCGGGCAGCACCTGCTGCAGTGTTACGGGCTTTAGGCTAGGTGTTGGGTTGCCCTCGTCCAGCG
GCAACGCCAGCATGTCCTTATGCCGCTTTCCGTAGGCAAACTCCCCGAGGCGCTCGTTGGCCTGCTCAAG
CAGGTCCTCGTCGCCGTACACCTCATCATACACGCGCTTGTAGGTGCGGGTGGAGCGCTCACCGGGCGTA
AAGACTACGGTGGTGCCGGGTCGCAAAACACGTTTTACGCGTCGACCTTTCCACTGTACCCGTCGCCTGG
GCGCGGTAGCGTGCAGCAGTTCCACCTCGTCGTCAAGTTCATCATCATCATCTTTCTTTTTCTTTTTGAC
CCGCTTTAGCTTTCGGGGCTTGTAATCCTGCTCTTCCTTCTTCGGGGGGCCATAGATCTCCGGCGCGATG
ACCTGGAGCATCTCTTCTTTGATTTTGCGCTTGGACATAGCTTCGTTGCGCGCCGCCGCCGCTGGATACA
TACAACAGTACGAGTCTAAGTAGTTTTTTCTTGCAATCTAGTTGCGCGGGGGGCGGGTGCGCACGGGCAC
GCGCAGGCCGCTAACCGAGTCGCGCACCCAATACACGTTGCCCCTGCGACCCTGAGTCATAGCACTAATG
GCCGCGGCTGCTGCGGCGGCCGCTCGTCGCCTGGACCTGGGGGGCACAGTGACAATACCCGCGGCCAGCC
TTCGAGCGGCCCGCATGGCCGCCCGTCGGCCGGTGCGACGTGCGCGGTTAAGCAGGGCCGCCGCCGCGCG
TTGGGCGGCAGTGCCGGGTCGGCGGCGGTGGCGACGTGCTACGCGCCTCCGCCGTCTCTTCATTTTAGCA
TAGCGCCGGGCTCCGCGCACCACGGTCTGAATGGCCGCGTCCACTGTGGACACTGGTGGCGGCGTGGGCG
TGTAGTTGCGCGCCTCCTCCACCACCGCGTCGATGGCGTCATCGACGGTGGTGCGCCCAGTGCGGCCGCG
TTTGTGCGCGCCCCAGGGCGCGCGGTAGTGCCCGCGCACGCGCACTGGGTGTTGGTCGGAGCGCTTCTTG
GCCCCGCCAAACATCTTGCTTGGGAAGCGCAGGCCCCAGCCTGTGTTATTGCTGGGCGATATAAGGATGG
ACATGCTTGCTCAAAAAGTGCGGCTCGATAGGACGCGCGGCGAGACTATGCCCAGGGCCTTGTAAACGTA
GGGGCAGGTGCGGCGTCTGGCGTCAGTAATGGTCACTCGCTGGACTCCTCCGATGCTGTTGCGCAGCGGT
AGCGTCCCGTGATCTGTGAGAGCAGGAACGTTTTCACTGACGGTGGTGATGGTGGGGGCTGGCGGGCGCG
CCAAAATCTGGTTCTCGGGAAAGCGATTGAACACGTGGGTCAGAGAGGTAAACTGGCGGATGAGTTGGGA
GTAGACGGCCTGGTCGTTGTAGAAGCTCTTGGAGTGCACGGGCAACAGCTCGGCGCCCACCACCGGAAAG
TTGCTGATCTGGCGCGTGGAGCGGAAGGTCACGGGGTCTTGCATCATGTCTGGCAACGACCAGTAGACCT
GCTCCGAGCCGCAGGTTACGTCAGGAGTGCAAAGCAGGGTCCATGAGCGGATTCCGGTCTGAGGGTCGCC
GTAGTTGTATGCAAGGTACCAGCTGCGGTACTGGGTGAAGGTGCTGTCATTGCTTATTAGGTTGTAACTG
CGTTTCTTGCTGTCCTCTGTCAGGGGTTTGATCACCGGTTTCTTCTGAGGCTTCTCGACCTCGGGTTGCG
CAGCGGGGGCGGCAGCTTCGGCCGCTGCTTCGGCCTCAGCGCGCTTCTCCTCAGCCCGTGTGGCAAAGGT
GTCGCCGCGAATGGCATGATCGTTCATGTCCTCCACCGGCTGCATTGCCGCGGCTGCCGCGTTGGAGTTC
TCTTCCGCGCCGCTGCCACTGCTGTTGCTGCCGCCTGCGCCACCCCCGCCCTGTTCGGTGTCATCTTTCA
AGCTCGCCTGGTAGGCGTCCACATCCAACAGTGCGGGAATGTTACCACCCTCCAGATCATCGTAGGTGAT
CCTAAAGCCCTCCTGGAAGGGTTGCCGCTTGCGGATGCCCAACAAGTTGCTCAGGCGGCTGTGGGTGAAG
TCCACCCCGCATCCTGGCAGCAAAATGATGTCTGGATGGAAGGCTTCGTTTGTATATACCCCAGGCATGA
CAAGACCAGTGACGGGGTCAAACCCCAGTCTGAAGTTGCGGGTGTCAAACTTTACCCCGATGTCGCTTTC
CAGAACCCCGTTCTGTCTGCCCACTTTCAAGTAGTGCTCCACGATCGCGTTGTTCATAAGGTCTATGGTC
ATGGTCTCGGAGTAGTTGCCCTCGGGCAGCGTGAACTCCACCCACTCGTATTTCAGCTCCACCTGATTGT
CCTTAGTAGGCAAGCGCGACACCATCACCCGCGCCTTAAACTTATTGGTAAACATGAACTCGTTCACATT
TGGCATGTTGGTATGCAGGATGGTTTTCAGGTCGCCGCCCCAGTGCGACCGGTCGTCAAGATTGATGGTC
TGTGTGCTTGCCTCCCCCGGGCTGTAGTCATTGTTTTGAATGACCGTGGTCAGAAAGTTGCTGTGGTCGT
TCTGGTAGTTCAGGGATGCCACATCCGTTGACTTGTTGTCCACCAGGTACACACGGGTGGTGTCGAATAG
GGGTGCCAACTCAGAGTAACGGATGCTGTTTCTCCCCCCGGTAGGCCGCAGGTACCGCGGAGGCACAAAC
GGCGGGTCCAGGGGAGCATCGAAGGGAGAACCCAGCGCCGCCGCCACTGGCGCCGCGCTCACCACACTCT
CGTAGGAGGGAGGAGGACCTTCCTCATACATCGCCGCGCGCCGCATACTAAGGGGAATACAAGAAAACCA
ACGCTCGGTGCCATGGCCTTGGTGAGTTTTTTATTTTGCATCATGCTTTTTTTTTTTTAAAACATTCTCC
CCAGCCTGGGGCGAAGGTGCGCAAACGGGTTGCCACTCCCTCCCAAATCCAGGACGCTGCTGTCGTCTGC
CGAGTCATCGTCCTCCCACACCAGACCCCGCTGACGGTCGTGCCTTTGACGACGGGTGGGCGGGCGCGGG
CCTGGCACGTCCCTGTGCTCCTGCGCGTACGTCTTCCATCTACTCATCTTGTCCACTAGGCTCTCTATCC
CGTTGTTGGGAAATGCCGGAGGCAGGTTTTTTTCGCGCTGCGGCTGCAGCAGCGAGTTGTTTAGGTACTC
CTCCTCGCCCAGCAGGCGCGGGCGGGTGGTGCGAGTGCTGGTAAGAGACCCTATCAAGCTTGGAAATGGG
CTACTAGCATCTGACCGCGGGGCCGCAGCGCCTAGATCGGACAAGCTGCTTGGCCTGCGGAAGCTTTCCT
TTCGCAGCGCCGCCTCTGCCTGCTCGCGCTGTTGCAACTCTAGCAGGGTCTGCGGTTGCGGGGAAAACAC
GCTGTCGTCTATGTCGTCCCAGAGGAATCCATCGTTACCCTCGGGCACCTCGAATCCCCCGGTGTAGAAA
CCAGGGGGCGGTAGCCAGTGCGGGTTCAAGATGGCATTGGTGAAATACTCGGGGTTCACGGCGGCCGCGC
GATGCAAGTAGTCCATTAGGCGGTTGATAAACGGCCGGTTTGAGGCATACATGCCCGGTTCCATGTTGCG
CGCGGTCATGTCCAGCGCCACGCTGGGCGTTACCCCGTCGCGCATCAGGTTAAGGCTCACGCTCTGCTGC
ACGTAGCGCAAAATGCGCTCCTCCTCGCTGTTTAAACTGTGCAACGAGGGGATCTTCTGCCGCCGGTTGG
TCAGCAGGTAGTTTAGGGTTGCCTCCAGGCTGCCCGTGTCCTCCTGCCCCAGCGCGCGGCTGACACTTGT
AATCTCCTGGAAAGTATGCTCGTCCACATGCGCCTGACCTATGGCCTCGCGGTACAGTGTCAGCAAGTGA
CCTAGGTATGTGTCCCGGGACACGCTGCCACTGTCCGTGAAGGGCGCTATTAGCAGCAGCAACAGGCGCG
AGTTGGGCGTCAGCAAGCTAGACACGGTCGCGCGGTCGCCTGTGGGAGCCCGCACCCCCCACAGCCCCTG
CAAGTTTTTGAAAGCCTGGCTCAGGTTTACGGTCTGCAGGCCTTGTCTACTGGTCTGGAAAAAATAGTCT
GGCCCAGACTGGTACACCTCACTTTGCGGTGTCTCAGTCACCATTAGCCGCAGTGCGCTCACAAAGTTGG
TGTAGTCCTCCTGTCCCCGCGGCACGTTGGCGGGCTGTGTACTCAGGAAGGCGTTTAGTGCAACCATGGA
GCCCAGGTTGCCCTGCTGCTGCGCGCGCTCACGCTGCGCCACGGCCTCGCGCACATCCCCCACCAGCCGG
TCCAGGTTGGTCTGCACGTTGCCGCTGTTGTAACGAGCCACGCGCTGAAGCAGCGCGTCGTAGACCAGGC
CGGCCTCGTCGGGCCGGATGGCCCTGTTTTCGGCCAGCGCGTTTACGATCGCCAGCACCTTCTCGTGCGT
GGGGTTTGCGCGCGCCGGGACCACCGCTTCCAGAATTGCGGAGAGCCGGTTGGCCTGCGGCTGCTGCCGG
AACGCGTCAGGATTGCGCGCAGTCAGCGACATGATGCGGTCCATGACCTGGCGCCAGTCGTCCGTGGAGT
TAAGGCCGGACGGCTGGCTCTGCAGCGCCGCCCGCACCGCCGGGTCCGTTGCGTCTTGCATCATCTGATC
AGAAACATCACCGCTTAGTACTCGCCGTCCTCTGGCTCGTACTCATCGTCCTCGTCATATTCCTCCACGC
CGCCGACGTTGCCAGCGCGCGCGGGTGCCACCGCCAGCCCAGGTCCGGCCCCAGCTGCCTCCAGGGCGCG
TCGGCTTGGGGCCCAGCGCAGGTCAGCGCCCGCGTCAAAGTAGGACTCGGCCTCTCTATCGCCGCTGCCC
GTGCCAGCCAGGGCCCTTTGCAGGCTGTGCATCAGCTCGCGGTCGCTGAGCTCGCGCCGCCGGCTCACGC
TCACGGCCTTGTGGATGCGCTCGTTGCGATAAACGCCCAGGTCGTCGCTCAAGGTAAGCACCTTCAGCGC
CATGCGCATGTAGAACCCCTCGATCTTTACCTCCTTGTCTATGGGAACGTAAGGGGTATGGTATATCTTG
CGGGCGTAAAACTTGCCCAGGCTAAGCATGGAATAGTTGATGGCGGCCACCTTGTCAGCCAGGCTCAAGC
TGCGCTCCTGCACCACTATGCTCTGCAGGATGTTTATCAAATCGAGCAGCCAGCGGCCCTCGGGCTCTAC
TATGTTTAGCAGCGCATCCCTGAATGCCTCGTTGTCCCTGCTGTGCTGCACTATAAGGAACAGCTGCGCC
ATGAGCGGCTTGCTATTTGGGTTTTGCTCCAGCGCGCTTACAAAGTCCCACAGATGCATCAGTCCTATAG
CCACCTCCTCGCGCGCCACAAGCGTACGCACGTGGTTGTTAAAGCTTTTTTGAAAGTTAATCTCCTGGTT
CACCGTCTGCTCGTATGCGGTTACCAGGTCGGCGGCCGCCACGTGTGCGCGCGCGGGACTAATCCCGGTT
CGCGCGTCGGGCTCAAAGTCCTCCTCGCGCAGCAACCGCTCGCGATTCAGGCCATGCCGCAGCTCGCGCC
CTGCGTGGAACTTTCGATCCCGCATCTCCTCGGGCTCCTCTCCCTCGCGGTCGCGAAACAGGTTCTGCCG
CGGCACGTACGCCTCACGCGTATCACGCTTCAGCTGCACCCTTGGGTGCCGCTCAGGAGAGGGCGCTCCT
AGCCGCGCCAGGCCCTCGCCCTCCTCCAAGTCCAGGTAGTGCCGGGCCCGGCGCCGCGGGGGTTCGTAAT
CACCATCTGCTGCCGCGTCAACCGCGGATGTCGCCCCTCCTGACGCGGTAGGAGGAGGGGAGGGTGCCCT
GCATGTCTGCCGCTGCTCTTGCTCTTGCCGCTGCTGAGGAGGGGGGCGCATCTGCCGCAGCACCGGATGC
ATCTGGGAAAAGCAAAAAAGGGGCTCGTCCCTGTTTCCGGAGGAATTTGCAAGCGGGGTCTTGCATGACG
GGGAGGCAAACCCCCGTTCGCCGCAGTCCGGCCGGTCCGAGACTCGAACCGGGGGTCCCGCGACTCAACC
CTTGGAAAATAACCCTCCGGCTACAGGGAGCGAGCCACTTAATGCTTTCGCTTTCCAGCCTAACCGCTTA
CGCTGCGCGCGGCCAGTGGCCAAAAAAGCTAGCGCAGCAGCCGCCGCGCCTGGAAGGAAGCCAAAAGGAG
CACTCCCCCGTTGTCTGACGTCGCACACCTGGGTTCGACACGCGGGCGGTAACCGCATGGATCACGGCGG
ACGGCCGGATACGGGGCTCGAACCCCGGTCGTCCGCCATGATACCCTTGCGAATTTATCCACCAGACCAC
GGAAGAGTGCCCGCTTACAGGCTCTCCTTTTGCACGCTAGAGCGTCAACGATTGCGCGCGCCTGACCGGC
CAGAGCGTCCCGACCATGGAGCACTTTTTGCCGCTGCGCAACATCTGGAACCGCGTCCGCGACTTTCCGC
GCGCCTCCACCACCGCCGCCGGCATCACCTGGATGTCCAGGTACATCTACGGATATCATCGCCTTATGTT
GGAAGATCTCGCCCCCGGAGCCCCGGCCACCCTACGCTGGCCCCTCTACCGCCAGCCGCCGCCGCACTTT
TTGGTGGGATACCAGTACCTGGTGCGGACTTGCAACGACTACGTATTTGACTCGAGGGCTTACTCGCGTC
TCAGGTACACCGAGCTCTCGCAGCCGGGTCACCAGACCGTTAACTGGTCCGTTATGGCCAACTGCACTTA
CACCATCAACACGGGCGCATACCACCGCTTTGTGGACATGGATGACTTCCAGTCTACCCTCACGCAGGTG
CAGCAGGCCATATTAGCCGAGCGCGTTGTCGCCGACCTAGCCCTGCTTCAGCCGATGAGGGGCTTCGGGG
TCACACGCATGGGAGGAAGAGGGCGCCACCTACGGCCAAACTCCGCCGCCGCCGCAGCGATAGATGCAAG
AGATGCAGGACAAGAGGAAGGAGAAGAAGAAGTGCCGGTAGAAAGGCTCATGCAAGACTACTACAAAGAC
CTGCGCCGATGTCAAAACGAAGCCTGGGGCATGGCCGACCGCCTGCGCATTCAGCAGGCCGGACCCAAGG
ACATGGTGCTTCTGTCGACCATCCGCCGTCTCAAGACCGCCTACTTTAATTACATCATCAGCAGCACCTC
CGCCAGAAACAACCCCGACCGCCGCCCGCTGCCGCCCGCCACGGTGCTCAGCCTACCTTGCGACTGTGAC
TGGTTAGACGCCTTTCTCGAGAGGTTTTCCGATCCGGTCGATGCGGACTCGCTCAGGTCCCTCGGCGGCG
GAGTACCTACACAACAATTGTTGAGATGCATCGTTAGCGCCGTATCCCTGCCGCATGGCAGCCCCCCGCC
AACCCATAACCGGGACATGACGGGCGGCGTCTTCCAACTGCGCCCCCGCGAGAACGGCCGCGCCGTCACC
GAGACCATGCGCCGTCGCCGCGGGGAGATGATCGAGCGCTTTGTCGACCGCCTCCCGGTGCGCCGTCGTC
GCCGCCGTGTCCCCCCTCCCCCACCGCCGCCAGAAGAAGAAGAAGGGGAGGCCCTTATGGAAGAGGAGAT
TGAAGAAGAAGAAGAGGCCCCTGTAGCCTTTGAGCGCGAGGTGCGCGACACTGTCGCCGAGCTCATCCGT
CTTCTGGAGGAGGAGTTAACCGTGTCGGCGCGCAACTCCCAGTTTTTCAACTTCGCCGTGGACTTCTACG
AGGCCATGGAGCGCCTTGAGGCCTTGGGGGATATCAACGAATCCACGTTGCGACGCTGGGTTATGTACTT
CTTCGTGGCAGAACACACCGCCACCACCCTCAACTACCTCTTTCAGCGCCTGCGAAACTACGCCGTCTTC
GCCCGGCACGTGGAGCTCAATCTCGCGCAGGTGGTCATGCGCGCCCGCGATGCCGAAGGGGGCGTGGTCT
ACAGCCGCGTCTGGAACGAGGGAGGCCTCAACGCCTTCTCGCAGCTCATGGCCCGCATTTCCAACGACCT
CGCCGCCACCGTGGAGCGAGCCGGACGCGGAGATCTCCAGGAGGAAGAGATCGAGCAGTTCATGGCCGAG
ATCGCCTATCAAGACAACTCAGGAGACGTGCAGGAGATTTTGCGCCAGGCCGCCGTCAACGACACCGAAA
TTGATTCTGTCGAACTCTCTTTCAGGTTCAAGCTCACCGGGCCCGTCGTCTTCACGCAGAGGCGCCAGAT
TCAGGAGATCAACCGCCGCGTCGTCGCGTTCGCCAGCAACCTACGCGCGCAGCACCAGCTCCTGCCCGCG
CGCGGCGCCGACGTGCCCCTGCCCCCTCTCCCGGCGGGTCCGGAGCCCCCCCTACCTCCGGGGGCTCGCC
CGCGTCACCGCTTTTAGATGCATCATCCAAGGACACCCCCGCGGCCCACCGCCCGCCGCGCGGTACCGTA
GTCGCGCCGCGGGGATGCGGCCTCTTGCAAGCCATCGACGCCGCCACCAACCAGCCCCTGGAAATTAGGT
ATCACCTGGATCTAGCCCGCGCCCTGACCCGTCTATGCGAGGTAAACCTGCAGGAGCTCCCGCCTGACCT
GACGCCGCGGGAGCTCCAGACCATGGACAGCTCCCATCTGCGCGATGTTGTCATCAAGCTCCGACCGCCG
CGCGCGGACATCTGGACTTTGGGCTCGCGCGGCGTGGTGGTCCGATCCACCGTAACTCCCCTCGAGCAGC
CAGACGGTCAAGGACAAGCAGCCGAAGTAGAAGACCACCAGCCAAACCCGCCAGGCGAGGGGCTCAAATT
CCCACTCTGCTTCCTTGTGCGCGGTCGTCAGGTCAACCTCGTGCAGGATGTACAGCCCGTGCACCGCTGC
CAGTACTGCGCACGTTTTTACAAAAGCCAGCACGAGTGTTCGGCCCGTCGCAGGGACTTCTACTTTCACC
ACATCAATAGCCACTCCTCCAATTGGTGGCGGGAGATCCAGTTCTTCCCGATCGGCTCGCATCCTCGCAC
CGAGCGTCTCTTTGTCACCTACGATGTAGAGACCTATACTTGGATGGGGGCCTTTGGGAAGCAGCTCGTG
CCCTTCATGCTGGTCATGAAGTTCGGCGGAGATGAGCCTCTAGTGACTGCCGCGCGAGACCTAGCCGCGA
ACCTTGGATGGGACCGCTGGGAACAAGACCCGCTTACCTTCTACTGCATCACCCCAGAAAAAATGGCCAT
AGGTCGCCAGTTTAGGACCTTTCGCGACCACCTGCAAATGCTAATGGCCCGTGACCTGTGGAGCTCATTC
GTCGCTTCCAACCCTCATCTTGCAGACTGGGCCCTTTCAGAGCACGGGCTCAGCTCCCCTGAAGAGCTCA
CCTACGAGGAACTTAAAAAATTGCCTTCCATCAAGGGCATCCCGCGCTTCTTGGAACTTTACATTGTGGG
CCACAACATCAACGGCTTTGACGAGATCGTGCTCGCCGCCCAGGTAATTAACAACCGTTCCGAGGTGCCG
GGACCCTTCCGCATCACACGCAACTTTATGCCTCGCGCGGGAAAGATACTCTTCAACGATGTCACCTTCG
CCCTGCCAAATCCGCGTTCCAAAAAGCGCACGGACTTTTTGCTCTGGGAGCAGGGCGGATGCGACGACAC
TGACTTCAAATACCAGTACCTCAAAGTCATGGTCAGGGACACCTTTGCGCTCACCCACACCTCGCTCCGG
AAGGCCGCGCAGGCATACGCGCTACCCGTAGAAAAGGGATGCTGCGCCTACCAGGCCGTCAACCAGTTCT
ACATGCTAGGCTCTTACCGTTCGGAGGCCGACGGGTTTCCGATCCAAGAGTACTGGAAAGACCGCGAAGA
GTTTGTCCTCAACCGCGAGCTGTGGAAAAAAAAGGGACAGGATAAGTATGACATCATCAAGGAAACCCTG
GACTACTGCGCCCTAGACGTGCAGGTCACCGCCGAGCTGGTCAACAAGCTGCGCGACTCCTACGCCTCCT
TCGTGCGTGACGCGGTAGGTCTCACAGACGCCAGCTTCAACGTCTTCCAGCGTCCAACCATATCATCCAA
CTCACATGCCATCTTCAGGCAGATAGTCTTCCGAGCAGAGCAGCCCGCCCGTAGCAACCTCGGTCCCGAC
CTCCTCGCTCCCTCGCACGAACTATACGATTACGTGCGCGCCAGCATCCGCGGTGGAAGATGCTACCCTA
CATATCTTGGAATACTCAGAGAGCCCCTCTACGTTTACGACATTTGCGGCATGTACGCCTCCGCGCTCAC
CCACCCCATGCCATGGGGTCCCCCACTCAACCCATACGAGCGCGCGCTTGCCGCCCGCGCATGGCAGCAG
GCGCTAGACTTGCAAGGATGCAAGATAGACTACTTCGACGCGCGCCTGCTGCCCGGGGTCTTTACCGTGG
ACGCAGACCCCCCGGACGAGACGCAGCTAGACCCCCTACCGCCATTCTGCTCGCGCAAGGGCGGCCGCCT
CTGCTGGACCAACGAGCGCCTACGCGGAGAGGTAGCCACCAGCGTTGACCTTGTCACCCTGCACAACCGC
GGTTGGCGCGTGCACCTGGTGCCCGACGAGCGCACCACCGTCTTTCCCGAATGGCGGTGCGTTGCGCGCG
AATACGTGCAGCTAAACATCGCGGCCAAGGAGCGCGCCGATCGCGACAAAAACCAAACCCTGCGCTCCAT
CGCCAAGTTGCTGTCCAACGCCCTCTACGGGTCGTTTGCCACCAAGCTTGACAACAAAAAGATTGTCTTT
TCTGACCAGATGGATGCGGCCACCCTCAAAGGCATCACCGCGGGCCAGGTGAATATCAAATCCTCCTCGT
TTTTGGAAACTGACAATCTTAGCGCAGAAGTCATGCCCGCTTTTCAGAGGGAGTACTCACCCCAACAGCT
GGCCCTCGCAGACAGCGATGCGGAAGAGAGTGAGGACGAACGCGCCCCCACCCCCTTTTATAGCCCCCCT
TCAGGAACACCCGGTCACGTGGCCTACACCTACAAACCAATCACCTTCCTTGATGCCGAAGAGGGCGACA
TGTGTCTTCACACCCTGGAGCGAGTGGACCCCCTAGTGGACAACGACCGCTACCCCTCCCACTTAGCCTC
CTTCGTGCTGGCCTGGACGCGAGCCTTTGTCTCAGAGTGGTCCGAGTTTCTATACGAGGAGGACCGCGGA
ACACCGCTCGAGGACAGGCCTCTCAAGTCTGTATACGGGGACACGGACAGCCTTTTCGTCACCGAGCGTG
GACACCGGCTCATGGAAACCAGAGGTAAGAAACGCATCAAAAAGCATGGGGGAAACCTGGTTTTTGACCC
CGAACGGCCAGAGCTCACCTGGCTCGTGGAATGCGAGACCGTCTGCGGGGCCTGCGGCGCGGATGCCTAC
TCCCCGGAATCGGTATTTCTCGCGCCCAAGCTCTACGCCCTCAAAAGTCTGCACTGCCCCTCGTGCGGCG
CCTCCTCCAAGGGCAAGCTGCGCGCCAAGGGCCACGCCGCGGAGGGGCTGGACTATGACACCATGGTCAA
ATGCTACCTGGCCGACGCGCAGGGCGAAGACCGGCAGCGCTTCAGCACCAGCAGGACCAGCCTCAAGCGC
ACCCTGGCCAGCGCGCAGCCCGGAGCGCACCCCTTCACCGTGACCCAGACTACGCTGACGAGGACCCTGC
GCCCGTGGAAAGACATGACCCTGGCCCGTCTGGACGAGCACCGACTACTGCCGTACAGCGAAAGCCGCCC
CAACCCGCGAAACGAGGAGATATGCTGGATCGAGATGCCGTAGAGCAGGTGACCGAGCTGTGGGACCGCC
TGGAACTGCTTGGTCAAACGCTCAAAAGCATGCCTACGGCGGACGGTCTCAAACCGTTGAAAAACTTTGC
TTCCTTGCAAGAACTGCTATCGCTGGGCGGCGAGCGCCTTCTGGCGGATTTGGTCAGGGAAAACATGCGA
GTCAGGGACATGCTTAACGAAGTGGCCCCCCTGCTCAGGGATGACGGCAGCTGCAGCTCTCTTAACTACC
AGTTGCAGCCGGTAATAGGTGTGATTTACGGGCCCACCGGCTGCGGTAAGTCGCAGCTGCTCAGGAACCT
GCTTTCTTCCCAGCTGATCTCCCCTACCCCGGAAACCGTTTTCTTCATCGCCCCGCAGGTAGACATGATC
CCCCCATCTGAACTCAAAGCGTGGGAAATGCAAATCTGTGAGGGTAACTACGCCCCTGGGCCGGATGGAA
CCATTATACCGCAGTCTGGCACCCTCCGCCCGCGCTTTGTAAAAATGGCCTATGACGATCTCATCCTGGA
ACACAACTATGACGTTAGTGATCCCAGAAATATCTTCGCCCAGGCCGCCGCCCGTGGGCCCATTGCCATC
ATTATGGACGAATGCATGGAAAATCTTGGAGGTCACAAGGGCGTCTCCAAGTTCTTCCACGCATTTCCTT
CTAAGCTACATGACAAATTTCCCAAGTGCACCGGATACACTGTGCTGGTGGTTCTGCACAACATGAATCC
CCGGAGGGATATGGCTGGGAACATAGCCAACCTAAAAATACAGTCCAAGATGCATCTCATATCCCCACGT
ATGCACCCATCCCAGCTTAACCGCTTTGTAAACACTTACACCAAGGGCCTGCCCCTGGCAATCAGCTTGC
TACTGAAAGACATTTTTAGGCACCACGCCCAGCGCTCCTGCTACGACTGGATCATCTACAACACCACCCC
GCAGCATGAAGCTCTGCAGTGGTGCTACCTCCACCCCAGAGACGGGCTTATGCCCATGTATCTGAACATC
CAGAGTCACCTTTACCACGTCCTGGAAAAAATACACAGGACCCTCAACGACCGAGACCGCTGGTCCCGGG
CCTACCGCGCGCGCAAAACCCCTAAATAAAGACAGCAAGACACTTGCTTGATCCAAATCCAAACAGAGTC
TGGTTTTTTATTTATGTTTTAAACCGCATTGGGAGGGGAGGAAGCCTTCAGGGCAGAAACCTGCTGGCGC
AGATCCAACAGCTGCTGAGAAACGACATTAAGTTCCCGGGTCAAAGAATCCAATTGTGCCAAAAGAGCCG
TCAACTTGTCATCGCGGGCGGATGAACGGGAAGCTGCACTGCTTGCAAGCGGGCTCAGGAAAGCAAAGTC
AGTCACAATCCCGCGGGCGGTGGCTGCAGCGGCTGAAGCGGCGGCGGAGGCTGCAGTCTCCAACGGCGTT
CCAGACACGGTCTCGTAGGTCAAGGTAGTAGAGTTTGCGGGCAGGACGGGGCGACCATCAATGCTGGAGC
CCATCACATTCTGACGCACCCCGGCCCATGGGGGCATGCGCGTTGTCAAATATGAGCTCACAATGCTTCC
ATCAAACGAGTTGGTGCTCATGGCGGCGGCGGCTGCTGCAAAACAGATACAAAACTACATAAGACCCCCA
CCTTATATATTCTTTCCCACCCTTAACCACGCCCAGATCCGCGTTAAGATACATTGATGAGTTTGGACAA
ACCACAACTAGAATGCAGTGAAAAAAATGCTTTATTTGTGAAATTTGTGATGCTATTGCTTTATTTGTAA
CCATTATAAGCTGCAATAAACAAGTTAACAACAACAATTGCATTCATTTTATGTTTCAGGTTCAGGGGGA
GGTGTGGGAGGTTTTTTAAAGCAAGTAAAACCTCTACAAATGTGGTATGGCTGATTATGATCAGTTATCT
AGATCCGGTGGATCGGATGGCCGCCTATTACACCCACTCGTGCAGGCTGCCCAGGGGCTTGCCCAGGCTG
GTCAGCTGGGCGATGGCGGTCTCGTGCTGCTCCACGAAGCCGCCGTCCTCCACGTAGGTCTTCTCCAGGC
GGTGCTGGATGAAGTGGTACTCGGGGAAGTCCTTCACCACGCCCTTGCTCTTCATCAGGGTGCGCATGTG
GCAGCTGTAGAACTTGCCGCTGTTCAGGCGGTACACCAGGATCACCTGGCCCACCAGCACGCCGTCGTTC
ATGTACACCACCTCGAAGCTGGGCTGCAGGCCGGTGATGGTCTTCTTCATCACGGGGCCGTCGTTGGGGA
AGTTGCGGCCCTTGTACTCCACGCGGTACACGAACATCTCCTCGATCAGGTTGATGTCGCTGCGGATCTC
CACCAGGCCGCCGTCCTCGTAGCGCAGGGTGCGCTCGTACACGAAGCCGGCGGGGAAGCTCTGGATGAAG
AAGTCGCTGATGTCCTCGGGGTACTTGGTGAAGGTGCGGTTGCCGTACTGGAAGGCGGGGCTCAGGATGT
CGAAGGCGAAGGGCAGGGGGGCGCCCTTGGTCACGCGGATCTGCACCAGCTGGTTGCCGAACAGGATGTT
GCCCTTGCCGCAGCCCTCCATGGTGAACACGTGGTTGTTCACCACGCCCTCCAGGTTCACCTTGAAGCTC
ATGATCTCCTGCAGGCCGGTGTTCTTCAGGATCTGCTTGCTCACCATGGTTGTGGCCATTATCATCGTGT
TTTTCAAAGGAAAACCACGTCCCCGTGGTTCGGGGGGCCTAGACGTTTTTTAACCTCGACTAAACACATG
TAAAGCATGTGCACCGAGGCCCCAGATCAGATCCCATACAATGGGGTACCTTCTGGGCATCCTTCAGCCC
CTTGTTGAATACGCTTGAGGAGAGCCATTTGACTCTTTCCACAACTATCCAACTCACAACGTGGCACTGG
GGTTGTGCCGCCTTTGCAGGTGTATCTTATACACGTGGCTTTTGGCCGCAGAGGCACCTGTCGCCAGGTG
GGGGGTTCCGCTGCCTGCAAAGGGTCGCTACAGACGTTGTTTGTCTTCAAGAAGC
